# Supplementary material for: Spinning sugars in antigen biosynthesis: characterization of the Coxiella burnetii and Streptomyces griseus TDP-sugar epimerases
Source: J Biol Chem. 2022 Apr 6;298(5):101903. doi: 10.1016/j.jbc.2022.101903 (PMC9095892; doi:10.1016/j.jbc.2022.101903)
Supplement: Cross et al raw data [file mmc2.zip › ORE data drop/DNA constructs/pET-21a-ChmJ.gb]

LOCUS       Exported                5989 bp ds-DNA     circular SYN 09-MAR-2018
DEFINITION  synthetic circular DNA
ACCESSION   .
VERSION     .
KEYWORDS    pET-21a-ChmJ
SOURCE      synthetic DNA construct
  ORGANISM  recombinant plasmid
REFERENCE   1  (bases 1 to 5989)
  AUTHORS   Nic
  TITLE     Direct Submission
  JOURNAL   Exported 10 Dec 2021 from SnapGene 2.6.2
            http://www.snapgene.com
FEATURES             Location/Qualifiers
     source          1..5989
                     /organism="recombinant plasmid"
                     /mol_type="other DNA"
     terminator      26..73
                     /note="T7 terminator"
                     /note="transcription terminator for bacteriophage T7 RNA 
                     polymerase"
     CDS             complement(140..157)
                     /codon_start=1
                     /product="6xHis affinity tag"
                     /note="6xHis"
                     /translation="HHHHHH"
     CDS             complement(177..785)
                     /codon_start=1
                     /note="ChmJ-pET-21a"
                     /translation="MHPLSIEGAWSQEPVIHSDHRGRSHEWFRGESFRQAFGHDFPVAQ
                     VNVAVSHRGALRGIHYTEIPPGQAKYSVCVRGAGLDVVVDVRIGSPTFGRWEIVPMDAE
                     RNTAVYLTAGLGRAFLSLTDDATLVYLCSSGYAPAREHSVNPLDPDLGIAWPDDIEPLL
                     SDRDENAPTLATAERLGLLPTYQAWQEQQQAQRHHHHHH"
     CDS             complement(180..197)
                     /codon_start=1
                     /product="6xHis affinity tag"
                     /note="6xHis"
                     /translation="HHHHHH"
     CDS             complement(198..784)
                     /codon_start=1
                     /note="ChmJ"
                     /translation="HPLSIEGAWSQEPVIHSDHRGRSHEWFRGESFRQAFGHDFPVAQV
                     NVAVSHRGALRGIHYTEIPPGQAKYSVCVRGAGLDVVVDVRIGSPTFGRWEIVPMDAER
                     NTAVYLTAGLGRAFLSLTDDATLVYLCSSGYAPAREHSVNPLDPDLGIAWPDDIEPLLS
                     DRDENAPTLATAERLGLLPTYQAWQEQQQAQR"
     CDS             complement(785)
                     /codon_start=1
                     /product="leader peptide from bacteriophage T7 gene 10"
                     /note="T7 tag (gene 10 leader)"
                     /note="promotes efficient translation in E. coli"
                     /translation=""
     protein_bind    830..854
                     /bound_moiety="lac repressor encoded by lacI"
                     /note="lac operator"
                     /note="The lac repressor binds to the lac operator to 
                     inhibit transcription in E. coli. This inhibition can be 
                     relieved by adding lactose or 
                     isopropyl-beta-D-thiogalactopyranoside (IPTG)."
     promoter        complement(855..873)
                     /note="T7 promoter"
                     /note="promoter for bacteriophage T7 RNA polymerase"
     promoter        1182..1259
                     /gene="lacI"
                     /note="lacI promoter"
     CDS             1260..2342
                     /codon_start=1
                     /gene="lacI"
                     /product="lac repressor"
                     /note="lacI"
                     /note="The lac repressor binds to the lac operator to 
                     inhibit transcription in E. coli. This inhibition can be 
                     relieved by adding lactose or 
                     isopropyl-beta-D-thiogalactopyranoside (IPTG)."
                     /translation="MKPVTLYDVAEYAGVSYQTVSRVVNQASHVSAKTREKVEAAMAEL
                     NYIPNRVAQQLAGKQSLLIGVATSSLALHAPSQIVAAIKSRADQLGASVVVSMVERSGV
                     EACKAAVHNLLAQRVSGLIINYPLDDQDAIAVEAACTNVPALFLDVSDQTPINSIIFSH
                     EDGTRLGVEHLVALGHQQIALLAGPLSSVSARLRLAGWHKYLTRNQIQPIAEREGDWSA
                     MSGFQQTMQMLNEGIVPTAMLVANDQMALGAMRAITESGLRVGADISVVGYDDTEDSSC
                     YIPPLTTIKQDFRLLGQTSVDRLLQLSQGQAVKGNQLLPVSLVKRKTTLAPNTQTASPR
                     ALADSLMQLARQVSRLESGQ"
     CDS             3151..3342
                     /codon_start=1
                     /gene="rop"
                     /product="Rop protein, which maintains plasmids at low copy
                     number"
                     /note="rop"
                     /translation="MTKQEKTALNMARFIRSQTLTLLEKLNELDADEQADICESLHDHA
                     DELYRSCLARFGDDGENL"
     misc_feature    3444..3586
                     /note="bom"
                     /note="basis of mobility region from pBR322"
     rep_origin      complement(3772..4360)
                     /direction=LEFT
                     /note="ori"
                     /note="high-copy-number ColE1/pMB1/pBR322/pUC origin of 
                     replication"
     CDS             complement(4531..5391)
                     /codon_start=1
                     /gene="bla"
                     /product="beta-lactamase"
                     /note="AmpR"
                     /note="confers resistance to ampicillin, carbenicillin, and
                     related antibiotics"
                     /translation="MSIQHFRVALIPFFAAFCLPVFAHPETLVKVKDAEDQLGARVGYI
                     ELDLNSGKILESFRPEERFPMMSTFKVLLCGAVLSRIDAGQEQLGRRIHYSQNDLVEYS
                     PVTEKHLTDGMTVRELCSAAITMSDNTAANLLLTTIGGPKELTAFLHNMGDHVTRLDRW
                     EPELNEAIPNDERDTTMPAAMATTLRKLLTGELLTLASRQQLIDWMEADKVAGPLLRSA
                     LPAGWFIADKSGAGERGSRGIIAALGPDGKPSRIVVIYTTGSQATMDERNRQIAEIGAS
                     LIKHW"
     promoter        complement(5392..5496)
                     /gene="bla"
                     /note="AmpR promoter"
     rep_origin      complement(5523..5978)
                     /direction=LEFT
                     /note="f1 ori"
                     /note="f1 bacteriophage origin of replication; arrow 
                     indicates direction of (+) strand synthesis"
ORIGIN
        1 atccggatat agttcctcct ttcagcaaaa aacccctcaa gacccgttta gaggccccaa
       61 ggggttatgc tagttattgc tcagcggtgg cagcagccaa ctcagcttcc tttcgggctt
      121 tgttagcagc cggatctcag tggtggtggt ggtggtgctc gagtgcggcc gcaagcttag
      181 tggtggtgat ggtggtggcg ttgggcctgc tgctgttctt gccaggcttg gtaagtagga
      241 agtaatccca ggcgttcggc ggtcgccagg gtaggggcat tttcgtcgcg atcgcttagt
      301 aacggttcta tgtcatccgg ccatgcaatt cctaagtcag ggtcaagtgg gttaacacta
      361 tgctcacggg ctggcgcgta gccggagcta cacaggtaca ccaaggtcgc atcatcggtt
      421 aagctcagaa acgcgcggcc aaggcccgct gtcaagtaca ccgcggtatt ccgctcggca
      481 tccatcggca cgatttccca acgcccaaag gtcggcgagc caatccggac atccaccacc
      541 acatccagcc ccgcaccacg tacacacacg ctatattttg cctggcccgg cggaatttca
      601 gtatagtgaa tcccacgcaa cgcaccgcga tgggacaccg ccacattgac ctgcgcaacg
      661 gggaaatcat ggccaaaggc ctgacggaac gactcgccgc gaaaccactc atgtgaacgt
      721 ccacggtgat cggaatgaat gaccggttcc tggctccatg cgccttcaat actcagcgga
      781 tgcatatgta tatctccttc ttaaagttaa acaaaattat ttctagaggg gaattgttat
      841 ccgctcacaa ttcccctata gtgagtcgta ttaatttcgc gggatcgaga tctcgatcct
      901 ctacgccgga cgcatcgtgg ccggcatcac cggcgccaca ggtgcggttg ctggcgccta
      961 tatcgccgac atcaccgatg gggaagatcg ggctcgccac ttcgggctca tgagcgcttg
     1021 tttcggcgtg ggtatggtgg caggccccgt ggccggggga ctgttgggcg ccatctcctt
     1081 gcatgcacca ttccttgcgg cggcggtgct caacggcctc aacctactac tgggctgctt
     1141 cctaatgcag gagtcgcata agggagagcg tcgagatccc ggacaccatc gaatggcgca
     1201 aaacctttcg cggtatggca tgatagcgcc cggaagagag tcaattcagg gtggtgaatg
     1261 tgaaaccagt aacgttatac gatgtcgcag agtatgccgg tgtctcttat cagaccgttt
     1321 cccgcgtggt gaaccaggcc agccacgttt ctgcgaaaac gcgggaaaaa gtggaagcgg
     1381 cgatggcgga gctgaattac attcccaacc gcgtggcaca acaactggcg ggcaaacagt
     1441 cgttgctgat tggcgttgcc acctccagtc tggccctgca cgcgccgtcg caaattgtcg
     1501 cggcgattaa atctcgcgcc gatcaactgg gtgccagcgt ggtggtgtcg atggtagaac
     1561 gaagcggcgt cgaagcctgt aaagcggcgg tgcacaatct tctcgcgcaa cgcgtcagtg
     1621 ggctgatcat taactatccg ctggatgacc aggatgccat tgctgtggaa gctgcctgca
     1681 ctaatgttcc ggcgttattt cttgatgtct ctgaccagac acccatcaac agtattattt
     1741 tctcccatga agacggtacg cgactgggcg tggagcatct ggtcgcattg ggtcaccagc
     1801 aaatcgcgct gttagcgggc ccattaagtt ctgtctcggc gcgtctgcgt ctggctggct
     1861 ggcataaata tctcactcgc aatcaaattc agccgatagc ggaacgggaa ggcgactgga
     1921 gtgccatgtc cggttttcaa caaaccatgc aaatgctgaa tgagggcatc gttcccactg
     1981 cgatgctggt tgccaacgat cagatggcgc tgggcgcaat gcgcgccatt accgagtccg
     2041 ggctgcgcgt tggtgcggat atctcggtag tgggatacga cgataccgaa gacagctcat
     2101 gttatatccc gccgttaacc accatcaaac aggattttcg cctgctgggg caaaccagcg
     2161 tggaccgctt gctgcaactc tctcagggcc aggcggtgaa gggcaatcag ctgttgcccg
     2221 tctcactggt gaaaagaaaa accaccctgg cgcccaatac gcaaaccgcc tctccccgcg
     2281 cgttggccga ttcattaatg cagctggcac gacaggtttc ccgactggaa agcgggcagt
     2341 gagcgcaacg caattaatgt aagttagctc actcattagg caccgggatc tcgaccgatg
     2401 cccttgagag ccttcaaccc agtcagctcc ttccggtggg cgcggggcat gactatcgtc
     2461 gccgcactta tgactgtctt ctttatcatg caactcgtag gacaggtgcc ggcagcgctc
     2521 tgggtcattt tcggcgagga ccgctttcgc tggagcgcga cgatgatcgg cctgtcgctt
     2581 gcggtattcg gaatcttgca cgccctcgct caagccttcg tcactggtcc cgccaccaaa
     2641 cgtttcggcg agaagcaggc cattatcgcc ggcatggcgg ccccacgggt gcgcatgatc
     2701 gtgctcctgt cgttgaggac ccggctaggc tggcggggtt gccttactgg ttagcagaat
     2761 gaatcaccga tacgcgagcg aacgtgaagc gactgctgct gcaaaacgtc tgcgacctga
     2821 gcaacaacat gaatggtctt cggtttccgt gtttcgtaaa gtctggaaac gcggaagtca
     2881 gcgccctgca ccattatgtt ccggatctgc atcgcaggat gctgctggct accctgtgga
     2941 acacctacat ctgtattaac gaagcgctgg cattgaccct gagtgatttt tctctggtcc
     3001 cgccgcatcc ataccgccag ttgtttaccc tcacaacgtt ccagtaaccg ggcatgttca
     3061 tcatcagtaa cccgtatcgt gagcatcctc tctcgtttca tcggtatcat tacccccatg
     3121 aacagaaatc ccccttacac ggaggcatca gtgaccaaac aggaaaaaac cgcccttaac
     3181 atggcccgct ttatcagaag ccagacatta acgcttctgg agaaactcaa cgagctggac
     3241 gcggatgaac aggcagacat ctgtgaatcg cttcacgacc acgctgatga gctttaccgc
     3301 agctgcctcg cgcgtttcgg tgatgacggt gaaaacctct gacacatgca gctcccggag
     3361 acggtcacag cttgtctgta agcggatgcc gggagcagac aagcccgtca gggcgcgtca
     3421 gcgggtgttg gcgggtgtcg gggcgcagcc atgacccagt cacgtagcga tagcggagtg
     3481 tatactggct taactatgcg gcatcagagc agattgtact gagagtgcac catatatgcg
     3541 gtgtgaaata ccgcacagat gcgtaaggag aaaataccgc atcaggcgct cttccgcttc
     3601 ctcgctcact gactcgctgc gctcggtcgt tcggctgcgg cgagcggtat cagctcactc
     3661 aaaggcggta atacggttat ccacagaatc aggggataac gcaggaaaga acatgtgagc
     3721 aaaaggccag caaaaggcca ggaaccgtaa aaaggccgcg ttgctggcgt ttttccatag
     3781 gctccgcccc cctgacgagc atcacaaaaa tcgacgctca agtcagaggt ggcgaaaccc
     3841 gacaggacta taaagatacc aggcgtttcc ccctggaagc tccctcgtgc gctctcctgt
     3901 tccgaccctg ccgcttaccg gatacctgtc cgcctttctc ccttcgggaa gcgtggcgct
     3961 ttctcatagc tcacgctgta ggtatctcag ttcggtgtag gtcgttcgct ccaagctggg
     4021 ctgtgtgcac gaaccccccg ttcagcccga ccgctgcgcc ttatccggta actatcgtct
     4081 tgagtccaac ccggtaagac acgacttatc gccactggca gcagccactg gtaacaggat
     4141 tagcagagcg aggtatgtag gcggtgctac agagttcttg aagtggtggc ctaactacgg
     4201 ctacactaga aggacagtat ttggtatctg cgctctgctg aagccagtta ccttcggaaa
     4261 aagagttggt agctcttgat ccggcaaaca aaccaccgct ggtagcggtg gtttttttgt
     4321 ttgcaagcag cagattacgc gcagaaaaaa aggatctcaa gaagatcctt tgatcttttc
     4381 tacggggtct gacgctcagt ggaacgaaaa ctcacgttaa gggattttgg tcatgagatt
     4441 atcaaaaagg atcttcacct agatcctttt aaattaaaaa tgaagtttta aatcaatcta
     4501 aagtatatat gagtaaactt ggtctgacag ttaccaatgc ttaatcagtg aggcacctat
     4561 ctcagcgatc tgtctatttc gttcatccat agttgcctga ctccccgtcg tgtagataac
     4621 tacgatacgg gagggcttac catctggccc cagtgctgca atgataccgc gagacccacg
     4681 ctcaccggct ccagatttat cagcaataaa ccagccagcc ggaagggccg agcgcagaag
     4741 tggtcctgca actttatccg cctccatcca gtctattaat tgttgccggg aagctagagt
     4801 aagtagttcg ccagttaata gtttgcgcaa cgttgttgcc attgctgcag gcatcgtggt
     4861 gtcacgctcg tcgtttggta tggcttcatt cagctccggt tcccaacgat caaggcgagt
     4921 tacatgatcc cccatgttgt gcaaaaaagc ggttagctcc ttcggtcctc cgatcgttgt
     4981 cagaagtaag ttggccgcag tgttatcact catggttatg gcagcactgc ataattctct
     5041 tactgtcatg ccatccgtaa gatgcttttc tgtgactggt gagtactcaa ccaagtcatt
     5101 ctgagaatag tgtatgcggc gaccgagttg ctcttgcccg gcgtcaatac gggataatac
     5161 cgcgccacat agcagaactt taaaagtgct catcattgga aaacgttctt cggggcgaaa
     5221 actctcaagg atcttaccgc tgttgagatc cagttcgatg taacccactc gtgcacccaa
     5281 ctgatcttca gcatctttta ctttcaccag cgtttctggg tgagcaaaaa caggaaggca
     5341 aaatgccgca aaaaagggaa taagggcgac acggaaatgt tgaatactca tactcttcct
     5401 ttttcaatat tattgaagca tttatcaggg ttattgtctc atgagcggat acatatttga
     5461 atgtatttag aaaaataaac aaataggggt tccgcgcaca tttccccgaa aagtgccacc
     5521 tgaaattgta aacgttaata ttttgttaaa attcgcgtta aatttttgtt aaatcagctc
     5581 attttttaac caataggccg aaatcggcaa aatcccttat aaatcaaaag aatagaccga
     5641 gatagggttg agtgttgttc cagtttggaa caagagtcca ctattaaaga acgtggactc
     5701 caacgtcaaa ggnnnnnnnn nnnnnnnnnn nnnnnnnnnn nnnnnnnnnn nnnnnnnnnn
     5761 ntnnnnnnnn nnnnnnnnnn nnnnnnnnnn nnnnnnnnnn nnnnnnnnnn nnnnnnnnnn
     5821 nnnnnnnnnn nnnnnnnnnn nnnnnnnnnn nnngnnnnnn nnnnnnnnnn nnnnnnnnnn
     5881 nnnnnnnnnn nnnnnnnnnn nnnnnnnnnn nnnnnnnnnn nnnnnnnnnn nnnnnnnnnn
     5941 nnnnnnnnnn nnnnnnnnnn nnnnnnnnnn nnnnnnnncc cattcgcca
//
