# Supplementary material for: Spinning sugars in antigen biosynthesis: characterization of the Coxiella burnetii and Streptomyces griseus TDP-sugar epimerases
Source: J Biol Chem. 2022 Apr 6;298(5):101903. doi: 10.1016/j.jbc.2022.101903 (PMC9095892; doi:10.1016/j.jbc.2022.101903)
Supplement: Cross et al raw data [file mmc2.zip › ORE data drop/DNA constructs/pNIC28-CBU1838.gb]

LOCUS       Exported                5926 bp ds-DNA     circular SYN 10-AUG-2017
DEFINITION  synthetic circular DNA
ACCESSION   .
VERSION     .
KEYWORDS    pNIC28-CBU1838
SOURCE      synthetic DNA construct
  ORGANISM  recombinant plasmid
REFERENCE   1  (bases 1 to 5926)
  AUTHORS   Harmer Lab
  TITLE     Direct Submission
  JOURNAL   Exported 10 Dec 2021 from SnapGene 2.6.2
            http://www.snapgene.com
FEATURES             Location/Qualifiers
     source          1..5926
                     /organism="recombinant plasmid"
                     /mol_type="other DNA"
     promoter        1..19
                     /note="T7 promoter"
                     /note="promoter for bacteriophage T7 RNA polymerase"
     protein_bind    20..44
                     /bound_moiety="lac repressor encoded by lacI"
                     /note="lac operator"
                     /note="The lac repressor binds to the lac operator to 
                     inhibit transcription in E. coli. This inhibition can be 
                     relieved by adding lactose or 
                     isopropyl-beta-D-thiogalactopyranoside (IPTG)."
     CDS             89..724
                     /codon_start=1
                     /note="CBU_1838-pNIC"
                     /translation="MHHHHHHSSGVDLGTENLYFQSMPFEFQKMLIPEVILIKPKVFTD
                     DRGFFIETFKQSDFRRHGINGEFLQDNHSLSMKKGVLRGLHYQLDPHAQGKLVRVVLGK
                     VFDVAVDLRRESPTFGKWVSTELSSTNNHMLWIPPGFAHGMLVLEENTHLLYKCTAEYV
                     PESERYIRWDDPDINIKWPIKNNLLLSEKDAAGVFLQRAEINAQYHGS"
     CDS             92..109
                     /codon_start=1
                     /product="6xHis affinity tag"
                     /note="6xHis"
                     /translation="HHHHHH"
     CDS             134..154
                     /codon_start=1
                     /product="tobacco etch virus (TEV) protease recognition and
                     cleavage site"
                     /note="TEV site"
                     /translation="ENLYFQS"
     misc_feature    142..156
                     /note="Upper LIC"
     CDS             158..724
                     /codon_start=1
                     /note="CBU_1838"
                     /translation="PFEFQKMLIPEVILIKPKVFTDDRGFFIETFKQSDFRRHGINGEF
                     LQDNHSLSMKKGVLRGLHYQLDPHAQGKLVRVVLGKVFDVAVDLRRESPTFGKWVSTEL
                     SSTNNHMLWIPPGFAHGMLVLEENTHLLYKCTAEYVPESERYIRWDDPDINIKWPIKNN
                     LLLSEKDAAGVFLQRAEINAQYHGS"
     misc_feature    complement(726..740)
                     /note="Lower LIC"
     CDS             787..804
                     /codon_start=1
                     /product="6xHis affinity tag"
                     /note="6xHis"
                     /translation="HHHHHH"
     primer_bind     complement(834..852)
                     /note="NHP1"
     primer_bind     complement(857..875)
                     /note="T7ter"
     terminator      871..918
                     /note="T7 terminator"
                     /note="transcription terminator for bacteriophage T7 RNA 
                     polymerase"
     rep_origin      955..1410
                     /direction=RIGHT
                     /note="f1 ori"
                     /note="f1 bacteriophage origin of replication; arrow 
                     indicates direction of (+) strand synthesis"
     CDS             complement(1503..2318)
                     /codon_start=1
                     /product="aminoglycoside phosphotransferase"
                     /note="KanR"
                     /note="confers resistance to kanamycin in bacteria or G418 
                     (Geneticin(R)) in eukaryotes"
                     /translation="MSHIQRETSCSRPRLNSNMDADLYGYKWARDNVGQSGATIYRLYG
                     KPDAPELFLKHGKGSVANDVTDEMVRLNWLTEFMPLPTIKHFIRTPDDAWLLTTAIPGK
                     TAFQVLEEYPDSGENIVDALAVFLRRLHSIPVCNCPFNSDRVFRLAQAQSRMNNGLVDA
                     SDFDDERNGWPVEQVWKEMHKLLPFSPDSVVTHGDFSLDNLIFDEGKLIGCIDVGRVGI
                     ADRYQDLAILWNCLGEFSPSLQKRLFQKYGIDNPDMNKLQFHLMLDEFF"
     rep_origin      2440..3028
                     /direction=RIGHT
                     /note="ori"
                     /note="high-copy-number ColE1/pMB1/pBR322/pUC origin of 
                     replication"
     misc_feature    3214..3356
                     /note="bom"
                     /note="basis of mobility region from pBR322"
     CDS             complement(3458..3649)
                     /codon_start=1
                     /gene="rop"
                     /product="Rop protein, which maintains plasmids at low copy
                     number"
                     /note="rop"
                     /translation="MTKQEKTALNMARFIRSQTLTLLEKLNELDADEQADICESLHDHA
                     DELYRSCLARFGDDGENL"
     CDS             complement(4458..5540)
                     /codon_start=1
                     /gene="lacI"
                     /product="lac repressor"
                     /note="lacI"
                     /note="The lac repressor binds to the lac operator to 
                     inhibit transcription in E. coli. This inhibition can be 
                     relieved by adding lactose or 
                     isopropyl-beta-D-thiogalactopyranoside (IPTG)."
                     /translation="MKPVTLYDVAEYAGVSYQTVSRVVNQASHVSAKTREKVEAAMAEL
                     NYIPNRVAQQLAGKQSLLIGVATSSLALHAPSQIVAAIKSRADQLGASVVVSMVERSGV
                     EACKAAVHNLLAQRVSGLIINYPLDDQDAIAVEAACTNVPALFLDVSDQTPINSIIFSH
                     EDGTRLGVEHLVALGHQQIALLAGPLSSVSARLRLAGWHKYLTRNQIQPIAEREGDWSA
                     MSGFQQTMQMLNEGIVPTAMLVANDQMALGAMRAITESGLRVGADISVVGYDDTEDSSC
                     YIPPLTTIKQDFRLLGQTSVDRLLQLSQGQAVKGNQLLPVSLVKRKTTLAPNTQTASPR
                     ALADSLMQLARQVSRLESGQ"
     promoter        complement(5541..5618)
                     /gene="lacI"
                     /note="lacI promoter"
ORIGIN
        1 taatacgact cactataggg gaattgtgag cggataacaa ttcccctcta gaaataattt
       61 tgtttaactt taagaaggag atatacatat gcaccatcat catcatcatt cttctggtgt
      121 agatctgggt accgagaacc tgtacttcca atccatgccg tttgaatttc aaaaaatgct
      181 catcccggag gtgatcctta ttaaaccgaa agtatttaca gacgatcgcg gcttctttat
      241 tgagaccttt aaacaaagtg atttccgccg tcatggcatc aacggggaat ttttgcagga
      301 caaccacagc ctgtccatga aaaagggtgt ccttcgcggc ctgcattacc agctcgaccc
      361 ccacgcacag ggcaagttgg tacgcgtcgt cttaggcaaa gttttcgacg tggcggtcga
      421 tctgcggcgc gaaagtccga cattcggtaa gtgggtgtca accgagttgt cgtccacgaa
      481 taaccacatg ttatggattc caccgggatt tgcacacggg atgttagtgc tggaagaaaa
      541 tacccacctg ctctataaat gtactgctga atacgtgccg gagtccgaac gttatattcg
      601 ctgggatgat ccagatatca atattaaatg gcctatcaaa aataacttgc tgctgagtga
      661 gaaagatgcg gcgggtgtgt ttttacaacg cgctgaaatt aatgcgcagt atcatggctc
      721 ttaacagtaa aggtggatac ggatccgaat tcgagctccg tcgacaagct tgcggccgca
      781 ctcgagcacc accaccacca ccactgagat ccggctgcta acaaagcccg aaaggaagct
      841 gagttggctg ctgccaccgc tgagcaataa ctagcataac cccttggggc ctctaaacgg
      901 gtcttgaggg gttttttgct gaaaggagga actatatccg gattggcgaa tgggnnnnnn
      961 nnnnnnnnnn nnnnnnnnnn nnnnnnnnnn nnnnnnnnnn nnnnnnnnnn nnnnnnnnnn
     1021 nnnnnnnnnn nnnnnnnnnn nnnnnnnnnn nnnnnnnnnn nnnnnnnnnn nnnnnnnncn
     1081 nnnnnnnnnn nnnnnnnnnn nnnnnnnnnn nnnnnnnnnn nnnnnnnnnn nnnnnnnnnn
     1141 nnnnnnnnnn nnnnnnnnnn nnnnnnnnnn annnnnnnnn nnnnnnnnnn nnnnnnnnnn
     1201 nnnnnnnnnn nnnnnnnnnn cctttgacgt tggagtccac gttctttaat agtggactct
     1261 tgttccaaac tggaacaaca ctcaacccta tctcggtcta ttcttttgat ttataaggga
     1321 ttttgccgat ttcggcctat tggttaaaaa atgagctgat ttaacaaaaa tttaacgcga
     1381 attttaacaa aatattaacg tttacaattt caggtggcac ttttcgggga aatgtgcgcg
     1441 gaacccctat ttgtttattt ttctaaatac attcaaatat gtatccgctc atgaattaat
     1501 tcttagaaaa actcatcgag catcaaatga aactgcaatt tattcatatc aggattatca
     1561 ataccatatt tttgaaaaag ccgtttctgt aatgaaggag aaaactcacc gaggcagttc
     1621 cataggatgg caagatcctg gtatcggtct gcgattccga ctcgtccaac atcaatacaa
     1681 cctattaatt tcccctcgtc aaaaataagg ttatcaagtg agaaatcacc atgagtgacg
     1741 actgaatccg gtgagaatgg caaaagttta tgcatttctt tccagacttg ttcaacaggc
     1801 cagccattac gctcgtcatc aaaatcactc gcatcaacca aaccgttatt cattcgtgat
     1861 tgcgcctgag cgagacgaaa tacgcgatcg ctgttaaaag gacaattaca aacaggaatc
     1921 gaatgcaacc ggcgcaggaa cactgccagc gcatcaacaa tattttcacc tgaatcagga
     1981 tattcttcta atacctggaa tgctgttttc ccggggatcg cagtggtgag taaccatgca
     2041 tcatcaggag tacggataaa atgcttgatg gtcggaagag gcataaattc cgtcagccag
     2101 tttagtctga ccatctcatc tgtaacatca ttggcaacgc tacctttgcc atgtttcaga
     2161 aacaactctg gcgcatcggg cttcccatac aatcgataga ttgtcgcacc tgattgcccg
     2221 acattatcgc gagcccattt atacccatat aaatcagcat ccatgttgga atttaatcgc
     2281 ggcctagagc aagacgtttc ccgttgaata tggctcataa caccccttgt attactgttt
     2341 atgtaagcag acagttttat tgttcatgac caaaatccct taacgtgagt tttcgttcca
     2401 ctgagcgtca gaccccgtag aaaagatcaa aggatcttct tgagatcctt tttttctgcg
     2461 cgtaatctgc tgcttgcaaa caaaaaaacc accgctacca gcggtggttt gtttgccgga
     2521 tcaagagcta ccaactcttt ttccgaaggt aactggcttc agcagagcgc agataccaaa
     2581 tactgtcctt ctagtgtagc cgtagttagg ccaccacttc aagaactctg tagcaccgcc
     2641 tacatacctc gctctgctaa tcctgttacc agtggctgct gccagtggcg ataagtcgtg
     2701 tcttaccggg ttggactcaa gacgatagtt accggataag gcgcagcggt cgggctgaac
     2761 ggggggttcg tgcacacagc ccagcttgga gcgaacgacc tacaccgaac tgagatacct
     2821 acagcgtgag ctatgagaaa gcgccacgct tcccgaaggg agaaaggcgg acaggtatcc
     2881 ggtaagcggc agggtcggaa caggagagcg cacgagggag cttccagggg gaaacgcctg
     2941 gtatctttat agtcctgtcg ggtttcgcca cctctgactt gagcgtcgat ttttgtgatg
     3001 ctcgtcaggg gggcggagcc tatggaaaaa cgccagcaac gcggcctttt tacggttcct
     3061 ggccttttgc tggccttttg ctcacatgtt ctttcctgcg ttatcccctg attctgtgga
     3121 taaccgtatt accgcctttg agtgagctga taccgctcgc cgcagccgaa cgaccgagcg
     3181 cagcgagtca gtgagcgagg aagcggaaga gcgcctgatg cggtattttc tccttacgca
     3241 tctgtgcggt atttcacacc gcatatatgg tgcactctca gtacaatctg ctctgatgcc
     3301 gcatagttaa gccagtatac actccgctat cgctacgtga ctgggtcatg gctgcgcccc
     3361 gacacccgcc aacacccgct gacgcgccct gacgggcttg tctgctcccg gcatccgctt
     3421 acagacaagc tgtgaccgtc tccgggagct gcatgtgtca gaggttttca ccgtcatcac
     3481 cgaaacgcgc gaggcagctg cggtaaagct catcagcgtg gtcgtgaagc gattcacaga
     3541 tgtctgcctg ttcatccgcg tccagctcgt tgagtttctc cagaagcgtt aatgtctggc
     3601 ttctgataaa gcgggccatg ttaagggcgg ttttttcctg tttggtcact gatgcctccg
     3661 tgtaaggggg atttctgttc atgggggtaa tgataccgat gaaacgagag aggatgctca
     3721 cgatacgggt tactgatgat gaacatgccc ggttactgga acgttgtgag ggtaaacaac
     3781 tggcggtatg gatgcggcgg gaccagagaa aaatcactca gggtcaatgc cagcgcttcg
     3841 ttaatacaga tgtaggtgtt ccacagggta gccagcagca tcctgcgatg cagatccgga
     3901 acataatggt gcagggcgct gacttccgcg tttccagact ttacgaaaca cggaaaccga
     3961 agaccattca tgttgttgct caggtcgcag acgttttgca gcagcagtcg cttcacgttc
     4021 gctcgcgtat cggtgattca ttctgctaac cagtaaggca accccgccag cctagccggg
     4081 tcctcaacga caggagcacg atcatgcgca cccgtggggc cgccatgccg gcgataatgg
     4141 cctgcttctc gccgaaacgt ttggtggcgg gaccagtgac gaaggcttga gcgagggcgt
     4201 gcaagattcc gaataccgca agcgacaggc cgatcatcgt cgcgctccag cgaaagcggt
     4261 cctcgccgaa aatgacccag agcgctgccg gcacctgtcc tacgagttgc atgataaaga
     4321 agacagtcat aagtgcggcg acgatagtca tgccccgcgc ccaccggaag gagctgactg
     4381 ggttgaaggc tctcaagggc atcggtcgag atcccggtgc ctaatgagtg agctaactta
     4441 cattaattgc gttgcgctca ctgcccgctt tccagtcggg aaacctgtcg tgccagctgc
     4501 attaatgaat cggccaacgc gcggggagag gcggtttgcg tattgggcgc cagggtggtt
     4561 tttcttttca ccagtgagac gggcaacagc tgattgccct tcaccgcctg gccctgagag
     4621 agttgcagca agcggtccac gctggtttgc cccagcaggc gaaaatcctg tttgatggtg
     4681 gttaacggcg ggatataaca tgagctgtct tcggtatcgt cgtatcccac taccgagata
     4741 tccgcaccaa cgcgcagccc ggactcggta atggcgcgca ttgcgcccag cgccatctga
     4801 tcgttggcaa ccagcatcgc agtgggaacg atgccctcat tcagcatttg catggtttgt
     4861 tgaaaaccgg acatggcact ccagtcgcct tcccgttccg ctatcggctg aatttgattg
     4921 cgagtgagat atttatgcca gccagccaga cgcagacgcg ccgagacaga acttaatggg
     4981 cccgctaaca gcgcgatttg ctggtgaccc aatgcgacca gatgctccac gcccagtcgc
     5041 gtaccgtctt catgggagaa aataatactg ttgatgggtg tctggtcaga gacatcaaga
     5101 aataacgccg gaacattagt gcaggcagct tccacagcaa tggcatcctg gtcatccagc
     5161 ggatagttaa tgatcagccc actgacgcgt tgcgcgagaa gattgtgcac cgccgcttta
     5221 caggcttcga cgccgcttcg ttctaccatc gacaccacca cgctggcacc cagttgatcg
     5281 gcgcgagatt taatcgccgc gacaatttgc gacggcgcgt gcagggccag actggaggtg
     5341 gcaacgccaa tcagcaacga ctgtttgccc gccagttgtt gtgccacgcg gttgggaatg
     5401 taattcagct ccgccatcgc cgcttccact ttttcccgcg ttttcgcaga aacgtggctg
     5461 gcctggttca ccacgcggga aacggtctga taagagacac cggcatactc tgcgacatcg
     5521 tataacgtta ctggtttcac attcaccacc ctgaattgac tctcttccgg gcgctatcat
     5581 gccataccgc gaaaggtttt gcgccattcg atggtgtccg ggatctcgac gctctccctt
     5641 atgcgactcc tgcattagga agcagcccag tagtaggttg aggccgttga gcaccgccgc
     5701 cgcaaggaat ggtgcatgca aggagatggc gcccaacagt cccccggcca cggggcctgc
     5761 caccataccc acgccgaaac aagcgctcat gagcccgaag tggcgagccc gatcttcccc
     5821 atcggtgatg tcggcgatat aggcgccagc aaccgcacct gtggcgccgg tgatgccggc
     5881 cacgatgcgt ccggcgtaga ggatcgagat ctcgatcccg cgaaat
//
