# Supplementary material for: Spinning sugars in antigen biosynthesis: characterization of the Coxiella burnetii and Streptomyces griseus TDP-sugar epimerases
Source: J Biol Chem. 2022 Apr 6;298(5):101903. doi: 10.1016/j.jbc.2022.101903 (PMC9095892; doi:10.1016/j.jbc.2022.101903)
Supplement: Cross et al raw data [file mmc2.zip › ORE data drop/DNA constructs/pNIC28-RmlB.gb]

LOCUS       Exported                6442 bp ds-DNA     circular SYN 10-MAR-2016
DEFINITION  synthetic circular DNA
ACCESSION   .
VERSION     .
KEYWORDS    pNIC28-RmlB
SOURCE      synthetic DNA construct
  ORGANISM  synthetic DNA construct
REFERENCE   1  (bases 1 to 6442)
  AUTHORS   Nic Harmer
  TITLE     Direct Submission
  JOURNAL   Exported 10 Dec 2021 from SnapGene 2.6.2
            http://www.snapgene.com
FEATURES             Location/Qualifiers
     source          1..6442
                     /organism="synthetic DNA construct"
                     /mol_type="other DNA"
     promoter        1..19
                     /note="T7 promoter"
                     /note="promoter for bacteriophage T7 RNA polymerase"
     protein_bind    20..44
                     /bound_moiety="lac repressor encoded by lacI"
                     /note="lac operator"
                     /note="The lac repressor binds to the lac operator to 
                     inhibit transcription in E. coli. This inhibition can be 
                     relieved by adding lactose or 
                     isopropyl-beta-D-thiogalactopyranoside (IPTG)."
     CDS             92..1240
                     /codon_start=1
                     /note="RmlB_pNIC"
                     /translation="HHHHHHSSGVDLGTENLYFQSMKILVTGGAGFIGSAVVRHIINNT
                     QDSVVNVDKLTYAGNRESLADVSDSERYVFEHADICDAPAMARIFAQHQPDAVMHLAAE
                     SHVDRSITGPAAFIETNIVGTYVLLEAARNYWSALDSDKKNSFRFHHISTDEVYGDLPH
                     PDEVNNTEELPLFTETTAYAPSSPYSASKASSDHLVRAWKRTYGLPTIVTNCSNNYGPY
                     HFPEKLIPLVILNALEGKALPIYGKGDQIRDWLYVEDHARALYTVVTEGKAGETYNIGG
                     HNEKKNIDVVLTICDLLDEIVPKEKSYREQITYVADRPGHDRRYAIDAEKIGRALGWKP
                     QETFESGIRKTVEWYLSNTKWVDNVKSGAYQSWIEQNYEGRQ"
     CDS             92..109
                     /codon_start=1
                     /product="6xHis affinity tag"
                     /note="6xHis"
                     /translation="HHHHHH"
     CDS             134..154
                     /codon_start=1
                     /product="tobacco etch virus (TEV) protease recognition and
                     cleavage site"
                     /note="TEV site"
                     /translation="ENLYFQS"
     misc_feature    142..154
                     /note="Upper LIC"
     CDS             156..1240
                     /codon_start=1
                     /note="RmlB"
                     /translation="KILVTGGAGFIGSAVVRHIINNTQDSVVNVDKLTYAGNRESLADV
                     SDSERYVFEHADICDAPAMARIFAQHQPDAVMHLAAESHVDRSITGPAAFIETNIVGTY
                     VLLEAARNYWSALDSDKKNSFRFHHISTDEVYGDLPHPDEVNNTEELPLFTETTAYAPS
                     SPYSASKASSDHLVRAWKRTYGLPTIVTNCSNNYGPYHFPEKLIPLVILNALEGKALPI
                     YGKGDQIRDWLYVEDHARALYTVVTEGKAGETYNIGGHNEKKNIDVVLTICDLLDEIVP
                     KEKSYREQITYVADRPGHDRRYAIDAEKIGRALGWKPQETFESGIRKTVEWYLSNTKWV
                     DNVKSGAYQSWIEQNYEGRQ"
     misc_feature    complement(1242..1256)
                     /note="Lower LIC"
     CDS             1303..1320
                     /codon_start=1
                     /product="6xHis affinity tag"
                     /note="6xHis"
                     /translation="HHHHHH"
     primer_bind     complement(1350..1368)
                     /note="NHP1"
     primer_bind     complement(1373..1391)
                     /note="T7ter"
     terminator      1387..1434
                     /note="T7 terminator"
                     /note="transcription terminator for bacteriophage T7 RNA 
                     polymerase"
     rep_origin      1471..1926
                     /direction=RIGHT
                     /note="f1 ori"
                     /note="f1 bacteriophage origin of replication; arrow 
                     indicates direction of (+) strand synthesis"
     CDS             complement(2019..2834)
                     /codon_start=1
                     /product="aminoglycoside phosphotransferase"
                     /note="KanR"
                     /note="confers resistance to kanamycin in bacteria or G418 
                     (Geneticin(R)) in eukaryotes"
                     /translation="MSHIQRETSCSRPRLNSNMDADLYGYKWARDNVGQSGATIYRLYG
                     KPDAPELFLKHGKGSVANDVTDEMVRLNWLTEFMPLPTIKHFIRTPDDAWLLTTAIPGK
                     TAFQVLEEYPDSGENIVDALAVFLRRLHSIPVCNCPFNSDRVFRLAQAQSRMNNGLVDA
                     SDFDDERNGWPVEQVWKEMHKLLPFSPDSVVTHGDFSLDNLIFDEGKLIGCIDVGRVGI
                     ADRYQDLAILWNCLGEFSPSLQKRLFQKYGIDNPDMNKLQFHLMLDEFF"
     rep_origin      2956..3544
                     /direction=RIGHT
                     /note="ori"
                     /note="high-copy-number ColE1/pMB1/pBR322/pUC origin of 
                     replication"
     misc_feature    3730..3872
                     /note="bom"
                     /note="basis of mobility region from pBR322"
     CDS             complement(3974..4165)
                     /codon_start=1
                     /gene="rop"
                     /product="Rop protein, which maintains plasmids at low copy
                     number"
                     /note="rop"
                     /translation="MTKQEKTALNMARFIRSQTLTLLEKLNELDADEQADICESLHDHA
                     DELYRSCLARFGDDGENL"
     CDS             complement(4974..6056)
                     /codon_start=1
                     /gene="lacI"
                     /product="lac repressor"
                     /note="lacI"
                     /note="The lac repressor binds to the lac operator to 
                     inhibit transcription in E. coli. This inhibition can be 
                     relieved by adding lactose or 
                     isopropyl-beta-D-thiogalactopyranoside (IPTG)."
                     /translation="MKPVTLYDVAEYAGVSYQTVSRVVNQASHVSAKTREKVEAAMAEL
                     NYIPNRVAQQLAGKQSLLIGVATSSLALHAPSQIVAAIKSRADQLGASVVVSMVERSGV
                     EACKAAVHNLLAQRVSGLIINYPLDDQDAIAVEAACTNVPALFLDVSDQTPINSIIFSH
                     EDGTRLGVEHLVALGHQQIALLAGPLSSVSARLRLAGWHKYLTRNQIQPIAEREGDWSA
                     MSGFQQTMQMLNEGIVPTAMLVANDQMALGAMRAITESGLRVGADISVVGYDDTEDSSC
                     YIPPLTTIKQDFRLLGQTSVDRLLQLSQGQAVKGNQLLPVSLVKRKTTLAPNTQTASPR
                     ALADSLMQLARQVSRLESGQ"
     promoter        complement(6057..6134)
                     /gene="lacI"
                     /note="lacI promoter"
ORIGIN
        1 taatacgact cactataggg gaattgtgag cggataacaa ttcccctcta gaaataattt
       61 tgtttaactt taagaaggag atatacatat gcaccatcat catcatcatt cttctggtgt
      121 agatctgggt accgagaacc tgtacttcca atccatgaaa atacttgtta ctggtggcgc
      181 aggatttatt ggttcagctg tagttcgtca cattataaat aatacgcagg atagtgttgt
      241 taatgtcgat aaattaacgt acgccggaaa ccgggaatca cttgctgatg tttctgattc
      301 tgaacgctat gtttttgaac atgcggatat ttgcgatgca cctgcaatgg cacggatttt
      361 tgctcagcat cagccggatg cagtgatgca cctggctgct gaaagccatg ttgaccgttc
      421 aattacaggc cctgcggcat ttattgaaac caatattgtt ggtacttatg tccttttgga
      481 agccgctcgc aattactggt ctgctcttga tagcgacaag aaaaatagct tccgttttca
      541 tcatatttct actgacgaag tctatggtga tttgcctcat ccagatgaag taaataatac
      601 agaagaatta cccttattta ctgagacgac agcttacgcg ccaagcagcc cttattccgc
      661 atccaaagca tccagcgatc atttagtccg cgcgtggaaa cgtacatatg gtttaccgac
      721 aattgtgact aattgctcga acaactatgg tccttatcat ttcccggaaa agcttattcc
      781 actggttatt cttaatgcac tggaaggtaa ggcattacct atttatggca aaggagatca
      841 gatccgcgac tggttgtatg ttgaagatca tgcgcgtgcg ttatataccg tcgtaaccga
      901 aggtaaagcg ggtgaaactt ataacattgg tgggcacaac gaaaagaaaa acatcgatgt
      961 agtgctcact atttgtgatt tgctggatga gattgtaccg aaagagaaat cttatcgtga
     1021 gcaaatcact tatgttgctg atcgtccggg acacgatcgc cgctatgcta ttgatgctga
     1081 gaagattggt cgcgcattgg gatggaaacc acaggaaacg tttgagagcg ggattcgtaa
     1141 aacggtggaa tggtacctgt ccaatacaaa atgggttgat aatgtgaaaa gtggtgccta
     1201 tcaatcgtgg attgaacaga actatgaggg ccgccagtaa cagtaaaggt ggatacggat
     1261 ccgaattcga gctccgtcga caagcttgcg gccgcactcg agcaccacca ccaccaccac
     1321 tgagatccgg ctgctaacaa agcccgaaag gaagctgagt tggctgctgc caccgctgag
     1381 caataactag cataacccct tggggcctct aaacgggtct tgaggggttt tttgctgaaa
     1441 ggaggaacta tatccggatt ggcgaatggg nnnnnnnnnn nnnnnnnnnn nnnnnnnnnn
     1501 nnnnnnnnnn nnnnnnnnnn nnnnnnnnnn nnnnnnnnnn nnnnnnnnnn nnnnnnnnnn
     1561 nnnnnnnnnn nnnnnnnnnn nnnnnnnnnn nnnncnnnnn nnnnnnnnnn nnnnnnnnnn
     1621 nnnnnnnnnn nnnnnnnnnn nnnnnnnnnn nnnnnnnnnn nnnnnnnnnn nnnnnnnnnn
     1681 nnnnnnannn nnnnnnnnnn nnnnnnnnnn nnnnnnnnnn nnnnnnnnnn nnnnnncctt
     1741 tgacgttgga gtccacgttc tttaatagtg gactcttgtt ccaaactgga acaacactca
     1801 accctatctc ggtctattct tttgatttat aagggatttt gccgatttcg gcctattggt
     1861 taaaaaatga gctgatttaa caaaaattta acgcgaattt taacaaaata ttaacgttta
     1921 caatttcagg tggcactttt cggggaaatg tgcgcggaac ccctatttgt ttatttttct
     1981 aaatacattc aaatatgtat ccgctcatga attaattctt agaaaaactc atcgagcatc
     2041 aaatgaaact gcaatttatt catatcagga ttatcaatac catatttttg aaaaagccgt
     2101 ttctgtaatg aaggagaaaa ctcaccgagg cagttccata ggatggcaag atcctggtat
     2161 cggtctgcga ttccgactcg tccaacatca atacaaccta ttaatttccc ctcgtcaaaa
     2221 ataaggttat caagtgagaa atcaccatga gtgacgactg aatccggtga gaatggcaaa
     2281 agtttatgca tttctttcca gacttgttca acaggccagc cattacgctc gtcatcaaaa
     2341 tcactcgcat caaccaaacc gttattcatt cgtgattgcg cctgagcgag acgaaatacg
     2401 cgatcgctgt taaaaggaca attacaaaca ggaatcgaat gcaaccggcg caggaacact
     2461 gccagcgcat caacaatatt ttcacctgaa tcaggatatt cttctaatac ctggaatgct
     2521 gttttcccgg ggatcgcagt ggtgagtaac catgcatcat caggagtacg gataaaatgc
     2581 ttgatggtcg gaagaggcat aaattccgtc agccagttta gtctgaccat ctcatctgta
     2641 acatcattgg caacgctacc tttgccatgt ttcagaaaca actctggcgc atcgggcttc
     2701 ccatacaatc gatagattgt cgcacctgat tgcccgacat tatcgcgagc ccatttatac
     2761 ccatataaat cagcatccat gttggaattt aatcgcggcc tagagcaaga cgtttcccgt
     2821 tgaatatggc tcataacacc ccttgtatta ctgtttatgt aagcagacag ttttattgtt
     2881 catgaccaaa atcccttaac gtgagttttc gttccactga gcgtcagacc ccgtagaaaa
     2941 gatcaaagga tcttcttgag atcctttttt tctgcgcgta atctgctgct tgcaaacaaa
     3001 aaaaccaccg ctaccagcgg tggtttgttt gccggatcaa gagctaccaa ctctttttcc
     3061 gaaggtaact ggcttcagca gagcgcagat accaaatact gtccttctag tgtagccgta
     3121 gttaggccac cacttcaaga actctgtagc accgcctaca tacctcgctc tgctaatcct
     3181 gttaccagtg gctgctgcca gtggcgataa gtcgtgtctt accgggttgg actcaagacg
     3241 atagttaccg gataaggcgc agcggtcggg ctgaacgggg ggttcgtgca cacagcccag
     3301 cttggagcga acgacctaca ccgaactgag atacctacag cgtgagctat gagaaagcgc
     3361 cacgcttccc gaagggagaa aggcggacag gtatccggta agcggcaggg tcggaacagg
     3421 agagcgcacg agggagcttc cagggggaaa cgcctggtat ctttatagtc ctgtcgggtt
     3481 tcgccacctc tgacttgagc gtcgattttt gtgatgctcg tcaggggggc ggagcctatg
     3541 gaaaaacgcc agcaacgcgg cctttttacg gttcctggcc ttttgctggc cttttgctca
     3601 catgttcttt cctgcgttat cccctgattc tgtggataac cgtattaccg cctttgagtg
     3661 agctgatacc gctcgccgca gccgaacgac cgagcgcagc gagtcagtga gcgaggaagc
     3721 ggaagagcgc ctgatgcggt attttctcct tacgcatctg tgcggtattt cacaccgcat
     3781 atatggtgca ctctcagtac aatctgctct gatgccgcat agttaagcca gtatacactc
     3841 cgctatcgct acgtgactgg gtcatggctg cgccccgaca cccgccaaca cccgctgacg
     3901 cgccctgacg ggcttgtctg ctcccggcat ccgcttacag acaagctgtg accgtctccg
     3961 ggagctgcat gtgtcagagg ttttcaccgt catcaccgaa acgcgcgagg cagctgcggt
     4021 aaagctcatc agcgtggtcg tgaagcgatt cacagatgtc tgcctgttca tccgcgtcca
     4081 gctcgttgag tttctccaga agcgttaatg tctggcttct gataaagcgg gccatgttaa
     4141 gggcggtttt ttcctgtttg gtcactgatg cctccgtgta agggggattt ctgttcatgg
     4201 gggtaatgat accgatgaaa cgagagagga tgctcacgat acgggttact gatgatgaac
     4261 atgcccggtt actggaacgt tgtgagggta aacaactggc ggtatggatg cggcgggacc
     4321 agagaaaaat cactcagggt caatgccagc gcttcgttaa tacagatgta ggtgttccac
     4381 agggtagcca gcagcatcct gcgatgcaga tccggaacat aatggtgcag ggcgctgact
     4441 tccgcgtttc cagactttac gaaacacgga aaccgaagac cattcatgtt gttgctcagg
     4501 tcgcagacgt tttgcagcag cagtcgcttc acgttcgctc gcgtatcggt gattcattct
     4561 gctaaccagt aaggcaaccc cgccagccta gccgggtcct caacgacagg agcacgatca
     4621 tgcgcacccg tggggccgcc atgccggcga taatggcctg cttctcgccg aaacgtttgg
     4681 tggcgggacc agtgacgaag gcttgagcga gggcgtgcaa gattccgaat accgcaagcg
     4741 acaggccgat catcgtcgcg ctccagcgaa agcggtcctc gccgaaaatg acccagagcg
     4801 ctgccggcac ctgtcctacg agttgcatga taaagaagac agtcataagt gcggcgacga
     4861 tagtcatgcc ccgcgcccac cggaaggagc tgactgggtt gaaggctctc aagggcatcg
     4921 gtcgagatcc cggtgcctaa tgagtgagct aacttacatt aattgcgttg cgctcactgc
     4981 ccgctttcca gtcgggaaac ctgtcgtgcc agctgcatta atgaatcggc caacgcgcgg
     5041 ggagaggcgg tttgcgtatt gggcgccagg gtggtttttc ttttcaccag tgagacgggc
     5101 aacagctgat tgcccttcac cgcctggccc tgagagagtt gcagcaagcg gtccacgctg
     5161 gtttgcccca gcaggcgaaa atcctgtttg atggtggtta acggcgggat ataacatgag
     5221 ctgtcttcgg tatcgtcgta tcccactacc gagatatccg caccaacgcg cagcccggac
     5281 tcggtaatgg cgcgcattgc gcccagcgcc atctgatcgt tggcaaccag catcgcagtg
     5341 ggaacgatgc cctcattcag catttgcatg gtttgttgaa aaccggacat ggcactccag
     5401 tcgccttccc gttccgctat cggctgaatt tgattgcgag tgagatattt atgccagcca
     5461 gccagacgca gacgcgccga gacagaactt aatgggcccg ctaacagcgc gatttgctgg
     5521 tgacccaatg cgaccagatg ctccacgccc agtcgcgtac cgtcttcatg ggagaaaata
     5581 atactgttga tgggtgtctg gtcagagaca tcaagaaata acgccggaac attagtgcag
     5641 gcagcttcca cagcaatggc atcctggtca tccagcggat agttaatgat cagcccactg
     5701 acgcgttgcg cgagaagatt gtgcaccgcc gctttacagg cttcgacgcc gcttcgttct
     5761 accatcgaca ccaccacgct ggcacccagt tgatcggcgc gagatttaat cgccgcgaca
     5821 atttgcgacg gcgcgtgcag ggccagactg gaggtggcaa cgccaatcag caacgactgt
     5881 ttgcccgcca gttgttgtgc cacgcggttg ggaatgtaat tcagctccgc catcgccgct
     5941 tccacttttt cccgcgtttt cgcagaaacg tggctggcct ggttcaccac gcgggaaacg
     6001 gtctgataag agacaccggc atactctgcg acatcgtata acgttactgg tttcacattc
     6061 accaccctga attgactctc ttccgggcgc tatcatgcca taccgcgaaa ggttttgcgc
     6121 cattcgatgg tgtccgggat ctcgacgctc tcccttatgc gactcctgca ttaggaagca
     6181 gcccagtagt aggttgaggc cgttgagcac cgccgccgca aggaatggtg catgcaagga
     6241 gatggcgccc aacagtcccc cggccacggg gcctgccacc atacccacgc cgaaacaagc
     6301 gctcatgagc ccgaagtggc gagcccgatc ttccccatcg gtgatgtcgg cgatataggc
     6361 gccagcaacc gcacctgtgg cgccggtgat gccggccacg atgcgtccgg cgtagaggat
     6421 cgagatctcg atcccgcgaa at
//
