# Supplementary material for: Spinning sugars in antigen biosynthesis: characterization of the Coxiella burnetii and Streptomyces griseus TDP-sugar epimerases
Source: J Biol Chem. 2022 Apr 6;298(5):101903. doi: 10.1016/j.jbc.2022.101903 (PMC9095892; doi:10.1016/j.jbc.2022.101903)
Supplement: Cross et al raw data [file mmc2.zip › ORE data drop/DNA constructs/pNIC28-RmlC.gb]

LOCUS       Exported                5914 bp ds-DNA     circular SYN 22-MAR-2016
DEFINITION  synthetic circular DNA
ACCESSION   .
VERSION     .
KEYWORDS    pNIC28-RmlC
SOURCE      synthetic DNA construct
  ORGANISM  synthetic DNA construct
REFERENCE   1  (bases 1 to 5914)
  AUTHORS   Nic Harmer
  TITLE     Direct Submission
  JOURNAL   Exported 10 Dec 2021 from SnapGene 2.6.2
            http://www.snapgene.com
FEATURES             Location/Qualifiers
     source          1..5914
                     /organism="synthetic DNA construct"
                     /mol_type="other DNA"
     promoter        1..19
                     /note="T7 promoter"
                     /note="promoter for bacteriophage T7 RNA polymerase"
     protein_bind    20..44
                     /bound_moiety="lac repressor encoded by lacI"
                     /note="lac operator"
                     /note="The lac repressor binds to the lac operator to 
                     inhibit transcription in E. coli. This inhibition can be 
                     relieved by adding lactose or 
                     isopropyl-beta-D-thiogalactopyranoside (IPTG)."
     CDS             89..712
                     /codon_start=1
                     /note="RmlC_pNIC"
                     /translation="MHHHHHHSSGVDLGTENLYFQSMNVIRTEIEDVLILEPRVFGDDR
                     GFFYESFNQSAFEHILGYPVSFVQDNHSRSSKNVLRGLHFQRGEYAQDKLVRCTHGAVF
                     DVAVDIRPNSVSFGKWVGVLLSADNKQQLWIPKGFAHGFLVLSDIAEFQYKTTNYYHPE
                     SDCGICWNDERIAIDWPQTSGLILSPKDERLFTLDELIRLKLIA"
     CDS             92..109
                     /codon_start=1
                     /product="6xHis affinity tag"
                     /note="6xHis"
                     /translation="HHHHHH"
     CDS             134..154
                     /codon_start=1
                     /product="tobacco etch virus (TEV) protease recognition and
                     cleavage site"
                     /note="TEV site"
                     /translation="ENLYFQS"
     misc_feature    142..154
                     /note="Upper LIC"
     CDS             155..712
                     /codon_start=1
                     /note="RmlC"
                     /translation="MNVIRTEIEDVLILEPRVFGDDRGFFYESFNQSAFEHILGYPVSF
                     VQDNHSRSSKNVLRGLHFQRGEYAQDKLVRCTHGAVFDVAVDIRPNSVSFGKWVGVLLS
                     ADNKQQLWIPKGFAHGFLVLSDIAEFQYKTTNYYHPESDCGICWNDERIAIDWPQTSGL
                     ILSPKDERLFTLDELIRLKLIA"
     misc_feature    complement(714..728)
                     /note="Lower LIC"
     CDS             775..792
                     /codon_start=1
                     /product="6xHis affinity tag"
                     /note="6xHis"
                     /translation="HHHHHH"
     primer_bind     complement(822..840)
                     /note="NHP1"
     primer_bind     complement(845..863)
                     /note="T7ter"
     terminator      859..906
                     /note="T7 terminator"
                     /note="transcription terminator for bacteriophage T7 RNA 
                     polymerase"
     rep_origin      943..1398
                     /direction=RIGHT
                     /note="f1 ori"
                     /note="f1 bacteriophage origin of replication; arrow 
                     indicates direction of (+) strand synthesis"
     CDS             complement(1491..2306)
                     /codon_start=1
                     /product="aminoglycoside phosphotransferase"
                     /note="KanR"
                     /note="confers resistance to kanamycin in bacteria or G418 
                     (Geneticin(R)) in eukaryotes"
                     /translation="MSHIQRETSCSRPRLNSNMDADLYGYKWARDNVGQSGATIYRLYG
                     KPDAPELFLKHGKGSVANDVTDEMVRLNWLTEFMPLPTIKHFIRTPDDAWLLTTAIPGK
                     TAFQVLEEYPDSGENIVDALAVFLRRLHSIPVCNCPFNSDRVFRLAQAQSRMNNGLVDA
                     SDFDDERNGWPVEQVWKEMHKLLPFSPDSVVTHGDFSLDNLIFDEGKLIGCIDVGRVGI
                     ADRYQDLAILWNCLGEFSPSLQKRLFQKYGIDNPDMNKLQFHLMLDEFF"
     rep_origin      2428..3016
                     /direction=RIGHT
                     /note="ori"
                     /note="high-copy-number ColE1/pMB1/pBR322/pUC origin of 
                     replication"
     misc_feature    3202..3344
                     /note="bom"
                     /note="basis of mobility region from pBR322"
     CDS             complement(3446..3637)
                     /codon_start=1
                     /gene="rop"
                     /product="Rop protein, which maintains plasmids at low copy
                     number"
                     /note="rop"
                     /translation="MTKQEKTALNMARFIRSQTLTLLEKLNELDADEQADICESLHDHA
                     DELYRSCLARFGDDGENL"
     CDS             complement(4446..5528)
                     /codon_start=1
                     /gene="lacI"
                     /product="lac repressor"
                     /note="lacI"
                     /note="The lac repressor binds to the lac operator to 
                     inhibit transcription in E. coli. This inhibition can be 
                     relieved by adding lactose or 
                     isopropyl-beta-D-thiogalactopyranoside (IPTG)."
                     /translation="MKPVTLYDVAEYAGVSYQTVSRVVNQASHVSAKTREKVEAAMAEL
                     NYIPNRVAQQLAGKQSLLIGVATSSLALHAPSQIVAAIKSRADQLGASVVVSMVERSGV
                     EACKAAVHNLLAQRVSGLIINYPLDDQDAIAVEAACTNVPALFLDVSDQTPINSIIFSH
                     EDGTRLGVEHLVALGHQQIALLAGPLSSVSARLRLAGWHKYLTRNQIQPIAEREGDWSA
                     MSGFQQTMQMLNEGIVPTAMLVANDQMALGAMRAITESGLRVGADISVVGYDDTEDSSC
                     YIPPLTTIKQDFRLLGQTSVDRLLQLSQGQAVKGNQLLPVSLVKRKTTLAPNTQTASPR
                     ALADSLMQLARQVSRLESGQ"
     promoter        complement(5529..5606)
                     /gene="lacI"
                     /note="lacI promoter"
ORIGIN
        1 taatacgact cactataggg gaattgtgag cggataacaa ttcccctcta gaaataattt
       61 tgtttaactt taagaaggag atatacatat gcaccatcat catcatcatt cttctggtgt
      121 agatctgggt accgagaacc tgtacttcca atccatgaat gtgattagaa ctgaaattga
      181 agatgtgcta attctggagc caagagtatt tggtgatgat agaggtttct tttatgagag
      241 ctttaatcaa tcagcatttg aacatattct aggctatccg gtcagctttg ttcaagacaa
      301 tcactcacgt tcatcaaaaa atgtactcag aggccttcac tttcaacgcg gcgagtacgc
      361 acaagataaa cttgtacgct gcactcatgg agcagttttt gatgttgctg ttgatattcg
      421 acccaattcg gtatcctttg gtaaatgggt tggtgttctg ctttcagctg ataataagca
      481 gcagttgtgg ataccaaaag ggtttgctca tggctttttg gttctgtctg atatcgctga
      541 atttcaatat aaaactacaa actattatca tcctgaaagc gattgtggaa tatgttggaa
      601 tgatgaacgc attgcaattg attggcccca aacatcaggg ttaatccttt cgccaaaaga
      661 tgaaaggctc tttacgttag atgagcttat cagattaaaa ttaattgcat gacagtaaag
      721 gtggatacgg atccgaattc gagctccgtc gacaagcttg cggccgcact cgagcaccac
      781 caccaccacc actgagatcc ggctgctaac aaagcccgaa aggaagctga gttggctgct
      841 gccaccgctg agcaataact agcataaccc cttggggcct ctaaacgggt cttgaggggt
      901 tttttgctga aaggaggaac tatatccgga ttggcgaatg ggnnnnnnnn nnnnnnnnnn
      961 nnnnnnnnnn nnnnnnnnnn nnnnnnnnnn nnnnnnnnnn nnnnnnnnnn nnnnnnnnnn
     1021 nnnnnnnnnn nnnnnnnnnn nnnnnnnnnn nnnnnnnnnn nnnnnncnnn nnnnnnnnnn
     1081 nnnnnnnnnn nnnnnnnnnn nnnnnnnnnn nnnnnnnnnn nnnnnnnnnn nnnnnnnnnn
     1141 nnnnnnnnnn nnnnnnnnan nnnnnnnnnn nnnnnnnnnn nnnnnnnnnn nnnnnnnnnn
     1201 nnnnnnnncc tttgacgttg gagtccacgt tctttaatag tggactcttg ttccaaactg
     1261 gaacaacact caaccctatc tcggtctatt cttttgattt ataagggatt ttgccgattt
     1321 cggcctattg gttaaaaaat gagctgattt aacaaaaatt taacgcgaat tttaacaaaa
     1381 tattaacgtt tacaatttca ggtggcactt ttcggggaaa tgtgcgcgga acccctattt
     1441 gtttattttt ctaaatacat tcaaatatgt atccgctcat gaattaattc ttagaaaaac
     1501 tcatcgagca tcaaatgaaa ctgcaattta ttcatatcag gattatcaat accatatttt
     1561 tgaaaaagcc gtttctgtaa tgaaggagaa aactcaccga ggcagttcca taggatggca
     1621 agatcctggt atcggtctgc gattccgact cgtccaacat caatacaacc tattaatttc
     1681 ccctcgtcaa aaataaggtt atcaagtgag aaatcaccat gagtgacgac tgaatccggt
     1741 gagaatggca aaagtttatg catttctttc cagacttgtt caacaggcca gccattacgc
     1801 tcgtcatcaa aatcactcgc atcaaccaaa ccgttattca ttcgtgattg cgcctgagcg
     1861 agacgaaata cgcgatcgct gttaaaagga caattacaaa caggaatcga atgcaaccgg
     1921 cgcaggaaca ctgccagcgc atcaacaata ttttcacctg aatcaggata ttcttctaat
     1981 acctggaatg ctgttttccc ggggatcgca gtggtgagta accatgcatc atcaggagta
     2041 cggataaaat gcttgatggt cggaagaggc ataaattccg tcagccagtt tagtctgacc
     2101 atctcatctg taacatcatt ggcaacgcta cctttgccat gtttcagaaa caactctggc
     2161 gcatcgggct tcccatacaa tcgatagatt gtcgcacctg attgcccgac attatcgcga
     2221 gcccatttat acccatataa atcagcatcc atgttggaat ttaatcgcgg cctagagcaa
     2281 gacgtttccc gttgaatatg gctcataaca ccccttgtat tactgtttat gtaagcagac
     2341 agttttattg ttcatgacca aaatccctta acgtgagttt tcgttccact gagcgtcaga
     2401 ccccgtagaa aagatcaaag gatcttcttg agatcctttt tttctgcgcg taatctgctg
     2461 cttgcaaaca aaaaaaccac cgctaccagc ggtggtttgt ttgccggatc aagagctacc
     2521 aactcttttt ccgaaggtaa ctggcttcag cagagcgcag ataccaaata ctgtccttct
     2581 agtgtagccg tagttaggcc accacttcaa gaactctgta gcaccgccta catacctcgc
     2641 tctgctaatc ctgttaccag tggctgctgc cagtggcgat aagtcgtgtc ttaccgggtt
     2701 ggactcaaga cgatagttac cggataaggc gcagcggtcg ggctgaacgg ggggttcgtg
     2761 cacacagccc agcttggagc gaacgaccta caccgaactg agatacctac agcgtgagct
     2821 atgagaaagc gccacgcttc ccgaagggag aaaggcggac aggtatccgg taagcggcag
     2881 ggtcggaaca ggagagcgca cgagggagct tccaggggga aacgcctggt atctttatag
     2941 tcctgtcggg tttcgccacc tctgacttga gcgtcgattt ttgtgatgct cgtcaggggg
     3001 gcggagccta tggaaaaacg ccagcaacgc ggccttttta cggttcctgg ccttttgctg
     3061 gccttttgct cacatgttct ttcctgcgtt atcccctgat tctgtggata accgtattac
     3121 cgcctttgag tgagctgata ccgctcgccg cagccgaacg accgagcgca gcgagtcagt
     3181 gagcgaggaa gcggaagagc gcctgatgcg gtattttctc cttacgcatc tgtgcggtat
     3241 ttcacaccgc atatatggtg cactctcagt acaatctgct ctgatgccgc atagttaagc
     3301 cagtatacac tccgctatcg ctacgtgact gggtcatggc tgcgccccga cacccgccaa
     3361 cacccgctga cgcgccctga cgggcttgtc tgctcccggc atccgcttac agacaagctg
     3421 tgaccgtctc cgggagctgc atgtgtcaga ggttttcacc gtcatcaccg aaacgcgcga
     3481 ggcagctgcg gtaaagctca tcagcgtggt cgtgaagcga ttcacagatg tctgcctgtt
     3541 catccgcgtc cagctcgttg agtttctcca gaagcgttaa tgtctggctt ctgataaagc
     3601 gggccatgtt aagggcggtt ttttcctgtt tggtcactga tgcctccgtg taagggggat
     3661 ttctgttcat gggggtaatg ataccgatga aacgagagag gatgctcacg atacgggtta
     3721 ctgatgatga acatgcccgg ttactggaac gttgtgaggg taaacaactg gcggtatgga
     3781 tgcggcggga ccagagaaaa atcactcagg gtcaatgcca gcgcttcgtt aatacagatg
     3841 taggtgttcc acagggtagc cagcagcatc ctgcgatgca gatccggaac ataatggtgc
     3901 agggcgctga cttccgcgtt tccagacttt acgaaacacg gaaaccgaag accattcatg
     3961 ttgttgctca ggtcgcagac gttttgcagc agcagtcgct tcacgttcgc tcgcgtatcg
     4021 gtgattcatt ctgctaacca gtaaggcaac cccgccagcc tagccgggtc ctcaacgaca
     4081 ggagcacgat catgcgcacc cgtggggccg ccatgccggc gataatggcc tgcttctcgc
     4141 cgaaacgttt ggtggcggga ccagtgacga aggcttgagc gagggcgtgc aagattccga
     4201 ataccgcaag cgacaggccg atcatcgtcg cgctccagcg aaagcggtcc tcgccgaaaa
     4261 tgacccagag cgctgccggc acctgtccta cgagttgcat gataaagaag acagtcataa
     4321 gtgcggcgac gatagtcatg ccccgcgccc accggaagga gctgactggg ttgaaggctc
     4381 tcaagggcat cggtcgagat cccggtgcct aatgagtgag ctaacttaca ttaattgcgt
     4441 tgcgctcact gcccgctttc cagtcgggaa acctgtcgtg ccagctgcat taatgaatcg
     4501 gccaacgcgc ggggagaggc ggtttgcgta ttgggcgcca gggtggtttt tcttttcacc
     4561 agtgagacgg gcaacagctg attgcccttc accgcctggc cctgagagag ttgcagcaag
     4621 cggtccacgc tggtttgccc cagcaggcga aaatcctgtt tgatggtggt taacggcggg
     4681 atataacatg agctgtcttc ggtatcgtcg tatcccacta ccgagatatc cgcaccaacg
     4741 cgcagcccgg actcggtaat ggcgcgcatt gcgcccagcg ccatctgatc gttggcaacc
     4801 agcatcgcag tgggaacgat gccctcattc agcatttgca tggtttgttg aaaaccggac
     4861 atggcactcc agtcgccttc ccgttccgct atcggctgaa tttgattgcg agtgagatat
     4921 ttatgccagc cagccagacg cagacgcgcc gagacagaac ttaatgggcc cgctaacagc
     4981 gcgatttgct ggtgacccaa tgcgaccaga tgctccacgc ccagtcgcgt accgtcttca
     5041 tgggagaaaa taatactgtt gatgggtgtc tggtcagaga catcaagaaa taacgccgga
     5101 acattagtgc aggcagcttc cacagcaatg gcatcctggt catccagcgg atagttaatg
     5161 atcagcccac tgacgcgttg cgcgagaaga ttgtgcaccg ccgctttaca ggcttcgacg
     5221 ccgcttcgtt ctaccatcga caccaccacg ctggcaccca gttgatcggc gcgagattta
     5281 atcgccgcga caatttgcga cggcgcgtgc agggccagac tggaggtggc aacgccaatc
     5341 agcaacgact gtttgcccgc cagttgttgt gccacgcggt tgggaatgta attcagctcc
     5401 gccatcgccg cttccacttt ttcccgcgtt ttcgcagaaa cgtggctggc ctggttcacc
     5461 acgcgggaaa cggtctgata agagacaccg gcatactctg cgacatcgta taacgttact
     5521 ggtttcacat tcaccaccct gaattgactc tcttccgggc gctatcatgc cataccgcga
     5581 aaggttttgc gccattcgat ggtgtccggg atctcgacgc tctcccttat gcgactcctg
     5641 cattaggaag cagcccagta gtaggttgag gccgttgagc accgccgccg caaggaatgg
     5701 tgcatgcaag gagatggcgc ccaacagtcc cccggccacg gggcctgcca ccatacccac
     5761 gccgaaacaa gcgctcatga gcccgaagtg gcgagcccga tcttccccat cggtgatgtc
     5821 ggcgatatag gcgccagcaa ccgcacctgt ggcgccggtg atgccggcca cgatgcgtcc
     5881 ggcgtagagg atcgagatct cgatcccgcg aaat
//
