# Supplementary material for: Spinning sugars in antigen biosynthesis: characterization of the Coxiella burnetii and Streptomyces griseus TDP-sugar epimerases
Source: J Biol Chem. 2022 Apr 6;298(5):101903. doi: 10.1016/j.jbc.2022.101903 (PMC9095892; doi:10.1016/j.jbc.2022.101903)
Supplement: Cross et al raw data [file mmc2.zip › ORE data drop/DNA constructs/pET28b-EvaD.gb]

LOCUS       Exported                5924 bp ds-DNA     circular SYN 09-MAR-2018
DEFINITION  synthetic circular DNA
ACCESSION   .
VERSION     .
KEYWORDS    pET28b-EvaD
SOURCE      synthetic DNA construct
  ORGANISM  recombinant plasmid
REFERENCE   1  (bases 1 to 5924)
  AUTHORS   Nic
  TITLE     Direct Submission
  JOURNAL   Exported 10 Dec 2021 from SnapGene 2.6.2
            http://www.snapgene.com
FEATURES             Location/Qualifiers
     source          1..5924
                     /organism="recombinant plasmid"
                     /mol_type="other DNA"
     terminator      26..73
                     /note="T7 terminator"
                     /note="transcription terminator for bacteriophage T7 RNA 
                     polymerase"
     CDS             complement(140..157)
                     /codon_start=1
                     /product="6xHis affinity tag"
                     /note="6xHis"
                     /translation="HHHHHH"
     CDS             complement(177..854)
                     /codon_start=1
                     /note="EvaD-pET-28b"
                     /translation="MGSSHHHHHHSSGLVPRGSHMQARKLAVDGAIEFTPRVFADDRGL
                     LILPYQEEAFVEAHGGPLFRVAQTIHSMSKRGVVRGIHYTVTPPGTAKYVYCARGKAMD
                     IVIDIRVGSPTFGQWDSVLMDQQDPRAVYLPVGVGHAFVALEDDTVMSYMLSRSYVTQD
                     ELALSALDPALGLPIDIGVEPIVSDRDRVAITLAEAQRQGLLPDYTTSQEIERRLTAVP
                     VST"
     CDS             complement(177..793)
                     /codon_start=1
                     /note="EvaD"
                     /translation="QARKLAVDGAIEFTPRVFADDRGLLILPYQEEAFVEAHGGPLFRV
                     AQTIHSMSKRGVVRGIHYTVTPPGTAKYVYCARGKAMDIVIDIRVGSPTFGQWDSVLMD
                     QQDPRAVYLPVGVGHAFVALEDDTVMSYMLSRSYVTQDELALSALDPALGLPIDIGVEP
                     IVSDRDRVAITLAEAQRQGLLPDYTTSQEIERRLTAVPVST"
     CDS             complement(794)
                     /codon_start=1
                     /product="leader peptide from bacteriophage T7 gene 10"
                     /note="T7 tag (gene 10 leader)"
                     /note="promotes efficient translation in E. coli"
                     /translation=""
     CDS             complement(798..815)
                     /codon_start=1
                     /product="thrombin recognition and cleavage site"
                     /note="thrombin site"
                     /translation="LVPRGS"
     CDS             complement(825..842)
                     /codon_start=1
                     /product="6xHis affinity tag"
                     /note="6xHis"
                     /translation="HHHHHH"
     protein_bind    898..922
                     /bound_moiety="lac repressor encoded by lacI"
                     /note="lac operator"
                     /note="The lac repressor binds to the lac operator to 
                     inhibit transcription in E. coli. This inhibition can be 
                     relieved by adding lactose or 
                     isopropyl-beta-D-thiogalactopyranoside (IPTG)."
     promoter        complement(923..941)
                     /note="T7 promoter"
                     /note="promoter for bacteriophage T7 RNA polymerase"
     promoter        1250..1327
                     /gene="lacI"
                     /note="lacI promoter"
     CDS             1328..2410
                     /codon_start=1
                     /gene="lacI"
                     /product="lac repressor"
                     /note="lacI"
                     /note="The lac repressor binds to the lac operator to 
                     inhibit transcription in E. coli. This inhibition can be 
                     relieved by adding lactose or 
                     isopropyl-beta-D-thiogalactopyranoside (IPTG)."
                     /translation="MKPVTLYDVAEYAGVSYQTVSRVVNQASHVSAKTREKVEAAMAEL
                     NYIPNRVAQQLAGKQSLLIGVATSSLALHAPSQIVAAIKSRADQLGASVVVSMVERSGV
                     EACKAAVHNLLAQRVSGLIINYPLDDQDAIAVEAACTNVPALFLDVSDQTPINSIIFSH
                     EDGTRLGVEHLVALGHQQIALLAGPLSSVSARLRLAGWHKYLTRNQIQPIAEREGDWSA
                     MSGFQQTMQMLNEGIVPTAMLVANDQMALGAMRAITESGLRVGADISVVGYDDTEDSSC
                     YIPPLTTIKQDFRLLGQTSVDRLLQLSQGQAVKGNQLLPVSLVKRKTTLAPNTQTASPR
                     ALADSLMQLARQVSRLESGQ"
     CDS             3219..3410
                     /codon_start=1
                     /gene="rop"
                     /product="Rop protein, which maintains plasmids at low copy
                     number"
                     /note="rop"
                     /translation="MTKQEKTALNMARFIRSQTLTLLEKLNELDADEQADICESLHDHA
                     DELYRSCLARFGDDGENL"
     misc_feature    3512..3654
                     /note="bom"
                     /note="basis of mobility region from pBR322"
     rep_origin      complement(3840..4428)
                     /direction=LEFT
                     /note="ori"
                     /note="high-copy-number ColE1/pMB1/pBR322/pUC origin of 
                     replication"
     CDS             4550..5365
                     /codon_start=1
                     /product="aminoglycoside phosphotransferase"
                     /note="KanR"
                     /note="confers resistance to kanamycin in bacteria or G418 
                     (Geneticin(R)) in eukaryotes"
                     /translation="MSHIQRETSCSRPRLNSNMDADLYGYKWARDNVGQSGATIYRLYG
                     KPDAPELFLKHGKGSVANDVTDEMVRLNWLTEFMPLPTIKHFIRTPDDAWLLTTAIPGK
                     TAFQVLEEYPDSGENIVDALAVFLRRLHSIPVCNCPFNSDRVFRLAQAQSRMNNGLVDA
                     SDFDDERNGWPVEQVWKEMHKLLPFSPDSVVTHGDFSLDNLIFDEGKLIGCIDVGRVGI
                     ADRYQDLAILWNCLGEFSPSLQKRLFQKYGIDNPDMNKLQFHLMLDEFF"
     rep_origin      complement(5458..5913)
                     /direction=LEFT
                     /note="f1 ori"
                     /note="f1 bacteriophage origin of replication; arrow 
                     indicates direction of (+) strand synthesis"
ORIGIN
        1 atccggatat agttcctcct ttcagcaaaa aacccctcaa gacccgttta gaggccccaa
       61 ggggttatgc tagttattgc tcagcggtgg cagcagccaa ctcagcttcc tttcgggctt
      121 tgttagcagc cggatctcag tggtggtggt ggtggtgctc gagtgcggcc gcaagcttag
      181 gtgcttaccg gaacggccgt caggcggcgt tcgatttcct gagaggtcgt ataatccgga
      241 agcaggccct ggcgctgggc ttctgctaag gtaatcgcaa cgcgatcccg atcgctgacg
      301 atcggctcca cgccaatatc aataggtaag cccaatgctg ggtccaaggc gctcaacgct
      361 aattcatctt gtgttacgta cgaccgacta agcatatagg acatcacagt atcatcctcc
      421 agtgccacaa atgcgtgacc tacaccgact ggcaggtaca ccgcacgagg gtcctgctga
      481 tccatcagca ccgaatccca ttgcccaaag gtcggtgaac ccacccgaat atctatcact
      541 atgtccattg ctttgccgcg agcacaatat acgtactttg cggtgcctgg cggagtgacc
      601 gtgtagtgaa tcccgcgtac cacgccacgt ttgctcatag aatgtattgt ctgggcgacg
      661 cgaaaaagcg ggccaccgtg ggcttcaacg aaggcttcct cctggtaagg cagaatcagc
      721 aggccacgat catctgcgaa gacacgcggg gtaaattcga tcgcgccatc aaccgccagt
      781 ttgcgcgcct gcatatggct gccgcgcggc accaggccgc tgctgtgatg atgatgatga
      841 tggctgctgc ccatggtata tctccttctt aaagttaaac aaaattattt ctagagggga
      901 attgttatcc gctcacaatt cccctatagt gagtcgtatt aatttcgcgg gatcgagatc
      961 tcgatcctct acgccggacg catcgtggcc ggcatcaccg gcgccacagg tgcggttgct
     1021 ggcgcctata tcgccgacat caccgatggg gaagatcggg ctcgccactt cgggctcatg
     1081 agcgcttgtt tcggcgtggg tatggtggca ggccccgtgg ccgggggact gttgggcgcc
     1141 atctccttgc atgcaccatt ccttgcggcg gcggtgctca acggcctcaa cctactactg
     1201 ggctgcttcc taatgcagga gtcgcataag ggagagcgtc gagatcccgg acaccatcga
     1261 atggcgcaaa acctttcgcg gtatggcatg atagcgcccg gaagagagtc aattcagggt
     1321 ggtgaatgtg aaaccagtaa cgttatacga tgtcgcagag tatgccggtg tctcttatca
     1381 gaccgtttcc cgcgtggtga accaggccag ccacgtttct gcgaaaacgc gggaaaaagt
     1441 ggaagcggcg atggcggagc tgaattacat tcccaaccgc gtggcacaac aactggcggg
     1501 caaacagtcg ttgctgattg gcgttgccac ctccagtctg gccctgcacg cgccgtcgca
     1561 aattgtcgcg gcgattaaat ctcgcgccga tcaactgggt gccagcgtgg tggtgtcgat
     1621 ggtagaacga agcggcgtcg aagcctgtaa agcggcggtg cacaatcttc tcgcgcaacg
     1681 cgtcagtggg ctgatcatta actatccgct ggatgaccag gatgccattg ctgtggaagc
     1741 tgcctgcact aatgttccgg cgttatttct tgatgtctct gaccagacac ccatcaacag
     1801 tattattttc tcccatgaag acggtacgcg actgggcgtg gagcatctgg tcgcattggg
     1861 tcaccagcaa atcgcgctgt tagcgggccc attaagttct gtctcggcgc gtctgcgtct
     1921 ggctggctgg cataaatatc tcactcgcaa tcaaattcag ccgatagcgg aacgggaagg
     1981 cgactggagt gccatgtccg gttttcaaca aaccatgcaa atgctgaatg agggcatcgt
     2041 tcccactgcg atgctggttg ccaacgatca gatggcgctg ggcgcaatgc gcgccattac
     2101 cgagtccggg ctgcgcgttg gtgcggatat ctcggtagtg ggatacgacg ataccgaaga
     2161 cagctcatgt tatatcccgc cgttaaccac catcaaacag gattttcgcc tgctggggca
     2221 aaccagcgtg gaccgcttgc tgcaactctc tcagggccag gcggtgaagg gcaatcagct
     2281 gttgcccgtc tcactggtga aaagaaaaac caccctggcg cccaatacgc aaaccgcctc
     2341 tccccgcgcg ttggccgatt cattaatgca gctggcacga caggtttccc gactggaaag
     2401 cgggcagtga gcgcaacgca attaatgtaa gttagctcac tcattaggca ccgggatctc
     2461 gaccgatgcc cttgagagcc ttcaacccag tcagctcctt ccggtgggcg cggggcatga
     2521 ctatcgtcgc cgcacttatg actgtcttct ttatcatgca actcgtagga caggtgccgg
     2581 cagcgctctg ggtcattttc ggcgaggacc gctttcgctg gagcgcgacg atgatcggcc
     2641 tgtcgcttgc ggtattcgga atcttgcacg ccctcgctca agccttcgtc actggtcccg
     2701 ccaccaaacg tttcggcgag aagcaggcca ttatcgccgg catggcggcc ccacgggtgc
     2761 gcatgatcgt gctcctgtcg ttgaggaccc ggctaggctg gcggggttgc cttactggtt
     2821 agcagaatga atcaccgata cgcgagcgaa cgtgaagcga ctgctgctgc aaaacgtctg
     2881 cgacctgagc aacaacatga atggtcttcg gtttccgtgt ttcgtaaagt ctggaaacgc
     2941 ggaagtcagc gccctgcacc attatgttcc ggatctgcat cgcaggatgc tgctggctac
     3001 cctgtggaac acctacatct gtattaacga agcgctggca ttgaccctga gtgatttttc
     3061 tctggtcccg ccgcatccat accgccagtt gtttaccctc acaacgttcc agtaaccggg
     3121 catgttcatc atcagtaacc cgtatcgtga gcatcctctc tcgtttcatc ggtatcatta
     3181 cccccatgaa cagaaatccc ccttacacgg aggcatcagt gaccaaacag gaaaaaaccg
     3241 cccttaacat ggcccgcttt atcagaagcc agacattaac gcttctggag aaactcaacg
     3301 agctggacgc ggatgaacag gcagacatct gtgaatcgct tcacgaccac gctgatgagc
     3361 tttaccgcag ctgcctcgcg cgtttcggtg atgacggtga aaacctctga cacatgcagc
     3421 tcccggagac ggtcacagct tgtctgtaag cggatgccgg gagcagacaa gcccgtcagg
     3481 gcgcgtcagc gggtgttggc gggtgtcggg gcgcagccat gacccagtca cgtagcgata
     3541 gcggagtgta tactggctta actatgcggc atcagagcag attgtactga gagtgcacca
     3601 tatatgcggt gtgaaatacc gcacagatgc gtaaggagaa aataccgcat caggcgctct
     3661 tccgcttcct cgctcactga ctcgctgcgc tcggtcgttc ggctgcggcg agcggtatca
     3721 gctcactcaa aggcggtaat acggttatcc acagaatcag gggataacgc aggaaagaac
     3781 atgtgagcaa aaggccagca aaaggccagg aaccgtaaaa aggccgcgtt gctggcgttt
     3841 ttccataggc tccgcccccc tgacgagcat cacaaaaatc gacgctcaag tcagaggtgg
     3901 cgaaacccga caggactata aagataccag gcgtttcccc ctggaagctc cctcgtgcgc
     3961 tctcctgttc cgaccctgcc gcttaccgga tacctgtccg cctttctccc ttcgggaagc
     4021 gtggcgcttt ctcatagctc acgctgtagg tatctcagtt cggtgtaggt cgttcgctcc
     4081 aagctgggct gtgtgcacga accccccgtt cagcccgacc gctgcgcctt atccggtaac
     4141 tatcgtcttg agtccaaccc ggtaagacac gacttatcgc cactggcagc agccactggt
     4201 aacaggatta gcagagcgag gtatgtaggc ggtgctacag agttcttgaa gtggtggcct
     4261 aactacggct acactagaag gacagtattt ggtatctgcg ctctgctgaa gccagttacc
     4321 ttcggaaaaa gagttggtag ctcttgatcc ggcaaacaaa ccaccgctgg tagcggtggt
     4381 ttttttgttt gcaagcagca gattacgcgc agaaaaaaag gatctcaaga agatcctttg
     4441 atcttttcta cggggtctga cgctcagtgg aacgaaaact cacgttaagg gattttggtc
     4501 atgaacaata aaactgtctg cttacataaa cagtaataca aggggtgtta tgagccatat
     4561 tcaacgggaa acgtcttgct ctaggccgcg attaaattcc aacatggatg ctgatttata
     4621 tgggtataaa tgggctcgcg ataatgtcgg gcaatcaggt gcgacaatct atcgattgta
     4681 tgggaagccc gatgcgccag agttgtttct gaaacatggc aaaggtagcg ttgccaatga
     4741 tgttacagat gagatggtca gactaaactg gctgacggaa tttatgcctc ttccgaccat
     4801 caagcatttt atccgtactc ctgatgatgc atggttactc accactgcga tccccgggaa
     4861 aacagcattc caggtattag aagaatatcc tgattcaggt gaaaatattg ttgatgcgct
     4921 ggcagtgttc ctgcgccggt tgcattcgat tcctgtttgt aattgtcctt ttaacagcga
     4981 tcgcgtattt cgtctcgctc aggcgcaatc acgaatgaat aacggtttgg ttgatgcgag
     5041 tgattttgat gacgagcgta atggctggcc tgttgaacaa gtctggaaag aaatgcataa
     5101 acttttgcca ttctcaccgg attcagtcgt cactcatggt gatttctcac ttgataacct
     5161 tatttttgac gaggggaaat taataggttg tattgatgtt ggacgagtcg gaatcgcaga
     5221 ccgataccag gatcttgcca tcctatggaa ctgcctcggt gagttttctc cttcattaca
     5281 gaaacggctt tttcaaaaat atggtattga taatcctgat atgaataaat tgcagtttca
     5341 tttgatgctc gatgagtttt tctaagaatt aattcatgag cggatacata tttgaatgta
     5401 tttagaaaaa taaacaaata ggggttccgc gcacatttcc ccgaaaagtg ccacctgaaa
     5461 ttgtaaacgt taatattttg ttaaaattcg cgttaaattt ttgttaaatc agctcatttt
     5521 ttaaccaata ggccgaaatc ggcaaaatcc cttataaatc aaaagaatag accgagatag
     5581 ggttgagtgt tgttccagtt tggaacaaga gtccactatt aaagaacgtg gactccaacg
     5641 tcaaaggnnn nnnnnnnnnn nnnnnnnnnn nnnnnnnnnn nnnnnnnnnn nnnnnntnnn
     5701 nnnnnnnnnn nnnnnnnnnn nnnnnnnnnn nnnnnnnnnn nnnnnnnnnn nnnnnnnnnn
     5761 nnnnnnnnnn nnnnnnnnnn nnnnnnnngn nnnnnnnnnn nnnnnnnnnn nnnnnnnnnn
     5821 nnnnnnnnnn nnnnnnnnnn nnnnnnnnnn nnnnnnnnnn nnnnnnnnnn nnnnnnnnnn
     5881 nnnnnnnnnn nnnnnnnnnn nnnnnnnnnn nnncccattc gcca
//
