# Supplementary material for: Spinning sugars in antigen biosynthesis: characterization of the Coxiella burnetii and Streptomyces griseus TDP-sugar epimerases
Source: J Biol Chem. 2022 Apr 6;298(5):101903. doi: 10.1016/j.jbc.2022.101903 (PMC9095892; doi:10.1016/j.jbc.2022.101903)
Supplement: Cross et al raw data [file mmc2.zip › ORE data drop/DNA constructs/pET28b-S3C-StrM.gb]

LOCUS       Exported                6194 bp ds-DNA     circular SYN 16-MAR-2018
DEFINITION  synthetic circular DNA
ACCESSION   .
VERSION     .
KEYWORDS    pET28b-S3C-StrM
SOURCE      synthetic DNA construct
  ORGANISM  recombinant plasmid
REFERENCE   1  (bases 1 to 6194)
  AUTHORS   Nic
  TITLE     Direct Submission
  JOURNAL   Exported 10 Dec 2021 from SnapGene 2.6.2
            http://www.snapgene.com
FEATURES             Location/Qualifiers
     source          1..6194
                     /organism="recombinant plasmid"
                     /mol_type="other DNA"
     terminator      26..73
                     /note="T7 terminator"
                     /note="transcription terminator for bacteriophage T7 RNA 
                     polymerase"
     CDS             complement(140..157)
                     /codon_start=1
                     /product="6xHis affinity tag"
                     /note="6xHis"
                     /translation="HHHHHH"
     CDS             complement(177..1124)
                     /codon_start=1
                     /note="StrM-pET28b-S3C"
                     /translation="MAHHHHHHGSDSEVNQEAKPEVKPEVKPETHINLKVSDGSSEIFF
                     KIKKTTPLRRLMEAFAKRQGKEMDSLRFLYDGIRIQADQTPEDLDMEDNDIIEAHREQI
                     SSGLEVLFQGTMRPLSVQGAWLSETRAFADDRGEFQELYSARSLRGALGYDPGVAQVNR
                     SVSRRGVLRGVHFAQLPPSQAKYVTCLSGAVLDVVVDIRTGSPTYRAWEAVRLDDPHRS
                     LYVEAGLGHSFMALTDDAVVVYLTSQGYAAGREHGVHPLDPDLGIAWPDGIEPVLSEKD
                     RQAPGIAEMERRGLLPDYEECLAFRRSLCERGTG"
     CDS             complement(177..779)
                     /codon_start=1
                     /note="StrM"
                     /translation="MRPLSVQGAWLSETRAFADDRGEFQELYSARSLRGALGYDPGVAQ
                     VNRSVSRRGVLRGVHFAQLPPSQAKYVTCLSGAVLDVVVDIRTGSPTYRAWEAVRLDDP
                     HRSLYVEAGLGHSFMALTDDAVVVYLTSQGYAAGREHGVHPLDPDLGIAWPDGIEPVLS
                     EKDRQAPGIAEMERRGLLPDYEECLAFRRSLCERGTG"
     misc_feature    complement(783..803)
                     /note="3C protease site"
     CDS             complement(813..1097)
                     /codon_start=1
                     /note="SUMO"
                     /translation="SDSEVNQEAKPEVKPEVKPETHINLKVSDGSSEIFFKIKKTTPLR
                     RLMEAFAKRQGKEMDSLRFLYDGIRIQADQTPEDLDMEDNDIIEAHREQI"
     CDS             complement(1101..1118)
                     /codon_start=1
                     /product="6xHis affinity tag"
                     /note="6xHis"
                     /translation="HHHHHH"
     protein_bind    1168..1192
                     /bound_moiety="lac repressor encoded by lacI"
                     /note="lac operator"
                     /note="The lac repressor binds to the lac operator to 
                     inhibit transcription in E. coli. This inhibition can be 
                     relieved by adding lactose or 
                     isopropyl-beta-D-thiogalactopyranoside (IPTG)."
     promoter        complement(1193..1211)
                     /note="T7 promoter"
                     /note="promoter for bacteriophage T7 RNA polymerase"
     promoter        1520..1597
                     /gene="lacI"
                     /note="lacI promoter"
     CDS             1598..2680
                     /codon_start=1
                     /gene="lacI"
                     /product="lac repressor"
                     /note="lacI"
                     /note="The lac repressor binds to the lac operator to 
                     inhibit transcription in E. coli. This inhibition can be 
                     relieved by adding lactose or 
                     isopropyl-beta-D-thiogalactopyranoside (IPTG)."
                     /translation="MKPVTLYDVAEYAGVSYQTVSRVVNQASHVSAKTREKVEAAMAEL
                     NYIPNRVAQQLAGKQSLLIGVATSSLALHAPSQIVAAIKSRADQLGASVVVSMVERSGV
                     EACKAAVHNLLAQRVSGLIINYPLDDQDAIAVEAACTNVPALFLDVSDQTPINSIIFSH
                     EDGTRLGVEHLVALGHQQIALLAGPLSSVSARLRLAGWHKYLTRNQIQPIAEREGDWSA
                     MSGFQQTMQMLNEGIVPTAMLVANDQMALGAMRAITESGLRVGADISVVGYDDTEDSSC
                     YIPPLTTIKQDFRLLGQTSVDRLLQLSQGQAVKGNQLLPVSLVKRKTTLAPNTQTASPR
                     ALADSLMQLARQVSRLESGQ"
     CDS             3489..3680
                     /codon_start=1
                     /gene="rop"
                     /product="Rop protein, which maintains plasmids at low copy
                     number"
                     /note="rop"
                     /translation="MTKQEKTALNMARFIRSQTLTLLEKLNELDADEQADICESLHDHA
                     DELYRSCLARFGDDGENL"
     misc_feature    3782..3924
                     /note="bom"
                     /note="basis of mobility region from pBR322"
     rep_origin      complement(4110..4698)
                     /direction=LEFT
                     /note="ori"
                     /note="high-copy-number ColE1/pMB1/pBR322/pUC origin of 
                     replication"
     CDS             4820..5635
                     /codon_start=1
                     /product="aminoglycoside phosphotransferase"
                     /note="KanR"
                     /note="confers resistance to kanamycin in bacteria or G418 
                     (Geneticin(R)) in eukaryotes"
                     /translation="MSHIQRETSCSRPRLNSNMDADLYGYKWARDNVGQSGATIYRLYG
                     KPDAPELFLKHGKGSVANDVTDEMVRLNWLTEFMPLPTIKHFIRTPDDAWLLTTAIPGK
                     TAFQVLEEYPDSGENIVDALAVFLRRLHSIPVCNCPFNSDRVFRLAQAQSRMNNGLVDA
                     SDFDDERNGWPVEQVWKEMHKLLPFSPDSVVTHGDFSLDNLIFDEGKLIGCIDVGRVGI
                     ADRYQDLAILWNCLGEFSPSLQKRLFQKYGIDNPDMNKLQFHLMLDEFF"
     rep_origin      complement(5728..6183)
                     /direction=LEFT
                     /note="f1 ori"
                     /note="f1 bacteriophage origin of replication; arrow 
                     indicates direction of (+) strand synthesis"
ORIGIN
        1 atccggatat agttcctcct ttcagcaaaa aacccctcaa gacccgttta gaggccccaa
       61 ggggttatgc tagttattgc tcagcggtgg cagcagccaa ctcagcttcc tttcgggctt
      121 tgttagcagc cggatctcag tggtggtggt ggtggtgctc gagtgcggcc gcaagcttat
      181 ccggttccac gttcgcagag cgagcgacga aaggccaggc actcttcgta atctggtagg
      241 agaccgcgac gttccatctc ggcaatgccc ggtgcttgac ggtctttctc gctcagcacg
      301 ggttcaatgc catccggcca ggcaatcccc agatccggat cgagggggtg aaccccatgt
      361 tcacggcccg ccgcgtaacc ttgtgaggta aggtaaacaa ccactgcatc gtcggtcaaa
      421 gccataaaac tgtgacccag ccctgcctcc acatacaggc tgcggtgtgg atcatctaag
      481 cgcacggcct cccaggcgcg gtaagtcggc gacccggtgc gaatatccac caccacatct
      541 aataccgctc cgctcagaca ggtgacgtat ttggcctgac tcggaggcaa ctgggcaaag
      601 tgcacgccgc gcaggacgcc gcgacgggac actgatctat tcacctgtgc cacgccgggg
      661 tcatacccca gggcacccct taagctacgg gcagaatata attcctgaaa ttcgccgcga
      721 tcatccgcaa atgcacgggt ttcgctcagc catgcaccct gaacgctcag cgggcgcatg
      781 gtaccctgaa acagaacttc cagaccgctg ctgatctgtt cgcgatgcgc ttcaataata
      841 tcgttgtctt ccatatccag gtcttccggg gtctgatcgg cctgaatacg gatgccgtca
      901 tacagaaagc gcaggctatc catttcttta ccctgacgtt tcgcaaaggc ttccatcagg
      961 cgacgcagcg gggtggtttt tttaatttta aaaaagattt cgctgctgcc gtcgctaact
     1021 ttcagattaa tatgggtttc cggtttcact tccggtttaa cttccggttt cgcttcctgg
     1081 ttcacttcgc tatcgctccc gtgatggtgg tgatggtgtg ccatggtata tctccttctt
     1141 aaagttaaac aaaattattt ctagagggga attgttatcc gctcacaatt cccctatagt
     1201 gagtcgtatt aatttcgcgg gatcgagatc tcgatcctct acgccggacg catcgtggcc
     1261 ggcatcaccg gcgccacagg tgcggttgct ggcgcctata tcgccgacat caccgatggg
     1321 gaagatcggg ctcgccactt cgggctcatg agcgcttgtt tcggcgtggg tatggtggca
     1381 ggccccgtgg ccgggggact gttgggcgcc atctccttgc atgcaccatt ccttgcggcg
     1441 gcggtgctca acggcctcaa cctactactg ggctgcttcc taatgcagga gtcgcataag
     1501 ggagagcgtc gagatcccgg acaccatcga atggcgcaaa acctttcgcg gtatggcatg
     1561 atagcgcccg gaagagagtc aattcagggt ggtgaatgtg aaaccagtaa cgttatacga
     1621 tgtcgcagag tatgccggtg tctcttatca gaccgtttcc cgcgtggtga accaggccag
     1681 ccacgtttct gcgaaaacgc gggaaaaagt ggaagcggcg atggcggagc tgaattacat
     1741 tcccaaccgc gtggcacaac aactggcggg caaacagtcg ttgctgattg gcgttgccac
     1801 ctccagtctg gccctgcacg cgccgtcgca aattgtcgcg gcgattaaat ctcgcgccga
     1861 tcaactgggt gccagcgtgg tggtgtcgat ggtagaacga agcggcgtcg aagcctgtaa
     1921 agcggcggtg cacaatcttc tcgcgcaacg cgtcagtggg ctgatcatta actatccgct
     1981 ggatgaccag gatgccattg ctgtggaagc tgcctgcact aatgttccgg cgttatttct
     2041 tgatgtctct gaccagacac ccatcaacag tattattttc tcccatgaag acggtacgcg
     2101 actgggcgtg gagcatctgg tcgcattggg tcaccagcaa atcgcgctgt tagcgggccc
     2161 attaagttct gtctcggcgc gtctgcgtct ggctggctgg cataaatatc tcactcgcaa
     2221 tcaaattcag ccgatagcgg aacgggaagg cgactggagt gccatgtccg gttttcaaca
     2281 aaccatgcaa atgctgaatg agggcatcgt tcccactgcg atgctggttg ccaacgatca
     2341 gatggcgctg ggcgcaatgc gcgccattac cgagtccggg ctgcgcgttg gtgcggatat
     2401 ctcggtagtg ggatacgacg ataccgaaga cagctcatgt tatatcccgc cgttaaccac
     2461 catcaaacag gattttcgcc tgctggggca aaccagcgtg gaccgcttgc tgcaactctc
     2521 tcagggccag gcggtgaagg gcaatcagct gttgcccgtc tcactggtga aaagaaaaac
     2581 caccctggcg cccaatacgc aaaccgcctc tccccgcgcg ttggccgatt cattaatgca
     2641 gctggcacga caggtttccc gactggaaag cgggcagtga gcgcaacgca attaatgtaa
     2701 gttagctcac tcattaggca ccgggatctc gaccgatgcc cttgagagcc ttcaacccag
     2761 tcagctcctt ccggtgggcg cggggcatga ctatcgtcgc cgcacttatg actgtcttct
     2821 ttatcatgca actcgtagga caggtgccgg cagcgctctg ggtcattttc ggcgaggacc
     2881 gctttcgctg gagcgcgacg atgatcggcc tgtcgcttgc ggtattcgga atcttgcacg
     2941 ccctcgctca agccttcgtc actggtcccg ccaccaaacg tttcggcgag aagcaggcca
     3001 ttatcgccgg catggcggcc ccacgggtgc gcatgatcgt gctcctgtcg ttgaggaccc
     3061 ggctaggctg gcggggttgc cttactggtt agcagaatga atcaccgata cgcgagcgaa
     3121 cgtgaagcga ctgctgctgc aaaacgtctg cgacctgagc aacaacatga atggtcttcg
     3181 gtttccgtgt ttcgtaaagt ctggaaacgc ggaagtcagc gccctgcacc attatgttcc
     3241 ggatctgcat cgcaggatgc tgctggctac cctgtggaac acctacatct gtattaacga
     3301 agcgctggca ttgaccctga gtgatttttc tctggtcccg ccgcatccat accgccagtt
     3361 gtttaccctc acaacgttcc agtaaccggg catgttcatc atcagtaacc cgtatcgtga
     3421 gcatcctctc tcgtttcatc ggtatcatta cccccatgaa cagaaatccc ccttacacgg
     3481 aggcatcagt gaccaaacag gaaaaaaccg cccttaacat ggcccgcttt atcagaagcc
     3541 agacattaac gcttctggag aaactcaacg agctggacgc ggatgaacag gcagacatct
     3601 gtgaatcgct tcacgaccac gctgatgagc tttaccgcag ctgcctcgcg cgtttcggtg
     3661 atgacggtga aaacctctga cacatgcagc tcccggagac ggtcacagct tgtctgtaag
     3721 cggatgccgg gagcagacaa gcccgtcagg gcgcgtcagc gggtgttggc gggtgtcggg
     3781 gcgcagccat gacccagtca cgtagcgata gcggagtgta tactggctta actatgcggc
     3841 atcagagcag attgtactga gagtgcacca tatatgcggt gtgaaatacc gcacagatgc
     3901 gtaaggagaa aataccgcat caggcgctct tccgcttcct cgctcactga ctcgctgcgc
     3961 tcggtcgttc ggctgcggcg agcggtatca gctcactcaa aggcggtaat acggttatcc
     4021 acagaatcag gggataacgc aggaaagaac atgtgagcaa aaggccagca aaaggccagg
     4081 aaccgtaaaa aggccgcgtt gctggcgttt ttccataggc tccgcccccc tgacgagcat
     4141 cacaaaaatc gacgctcaag tcagaggtgg cgaaacccga caggactata aagataccag
     4201 gcgtttcccc ctggaagctc cctcgtgcgc tctcctgttc cgaccctgcc gcttaccgga
     4261 tacctgtccg cctttctccc ttcgggaagc gtggcgcttt ctcatagctc acgctgtagg
     4321 tatctcagtt cggtgtaggt cgttcgctcc aagctgggct gtgtgcacga accccccgtt
     4381 cagcccgacc gctgcgcctt atccggtaac tatcgtcttg agtccaaccc ggtaagacac
     4441 gacttatcgc cactggcagc agccactggt aacaggatta gcagagcgag gtatgtaggc
     4501 ggtgctacag agttcttgaa gtggtggcct aactacggct acactagaag gacagtattt
     4561 ggtatctgcg ctctgctgaa gccagttacc ttcggaaaaa gagttggtag ctcttgatcc
     4621 ggcaaacaaa ccaccgctgg tagcggtggt ttttttgttt gcaagcagca gattacgcgc
     4681 agaaaaaaag gatctcaaga agatcctttg atcttttcta cggggtctga cgctcagtgg
     4741 aacgaaaact cacgttaagg gattttggtc atgaacaata aaactgtctg cttacataaa
     4801 cagtaataca aggggtgtta tgagccatat tcaacgggaa acgtcttgct ctaggccgcg
     4861 attaaattcc aacatggatg ctgatttata tgggtataaa tgggctcgcg ataatgtcgg
     4921 gcaatcaggt gcgacaatct atcgattgta tgggaagccc gatgcgccag agttgtttct
     4981 gaaacatggc aaaggtagcg ttgccaatga tgttacagat gagatggtca gactaaactg
     5041 gctgacggaa tttatgcctc ttccgaccat caagcatttt atccgtactc ctgatgatgc
     5101 atggttactc accactgcga tccccgggaa aacagcattc caggtattag aagaatatcc
     5161 tgattcaggt gaaaatattg ttgatgcgct ggcagtgttc ctgcgccggt tgcattcgat
     5221 tcctgtttgt aattgtcctt ttaacagcga tcgcgtattt cgtctcgctc aggcgcaatc
     5281 acgaatgaat aacggtttgg ttgatgcgag tgattttgat gacgagcgta atggctggcc
     5341 tgttgaacaa gtctggaaag aaatgcataa acttttgcca ttctcaccgg attcagtcgt
     5401 cactcatggt gatttctcac ttgataacct tatttttgac gaggggaaat taataggttg
     5461 tattgatgtt ggacgagtcg gaatcgcaga ccgataccag gatcttgcca tcctatggaa
     5521 ctgcctcggt gagttttctc cttcattaca gaaacggctt tttcaaaaat atggtattga
     5581 taatcctgat atgaataaat tgcagtttca tttgatgctc gatgagtttt tctaagaatt
     5641 aattcatgag cggatacata tttgaatgta tttagaaaaa taaacaaata ggggttccgc
     5701 gcacatttcc ccgaaaagtg ccacctgaaa ttgtaaacgt taatattttg ttaaaattcg
     5761 cgttaaattt ttgttaaatc agctcatttt ttaaccaata ggccgaaatc ggcaaaatcc
     5821 cttataaatc aaaagaatag accgagatag ggttgagtgt tgttccagtt tggaacaaga
     5881 gtccactatt aaagaacgtg gactccaacg tcaaaggnnn nnnnnnnnnn nnnnnnnnnn
     5941 nnnnnnnnnn nnnnnnnnnn nnnnnntnnn nnnnnnnnnn nnnnnnnnnn nnnnnnnnnn
     6001 nnnnnnnnnn nnnnnnnnnn nnnnnnnnnn nnnnnnnnnn nnnnnnnnnn nnnnnnnngn
     6061 nnnnnnnnnn nnnnnnnnnn nnnnnnnnnn nnnnnnnnnn nnnnnnnnnn nnnnnnnnnn
     6121 nnnnnnnnnn nnnnnnnnnn nnnnnnnnnn nnnnnnnnnn nnnnnnnnnn nnnnnnnnnn
     6181 nnncccattc gcca
//
