# Supplementary material for: Spinning sugars in antigen biosynthesis: characterization of the Coxiella burnetii and Streptomyces griseus TDP-sugar epimerases
Source: J Biol Chem. 2022 Apr 6;298(5):101903. doi: 10.1016/j.jbc.2022.101903 (PMC9095892; doi:10.1016/j.jbc.2022.101903)
Supplement: Cross et al raw data [file mmc2.zip › ORE data drop/DNA constructs/pNIC28-RmlD.gb]

LOCUS       Exported                6256 bp ds-DNA     circular SYN 19-APR-2016
DEFINITION  synthetic circular DNA
ACCESSION   .
VERSION     .
KEYWORDS    pNIC28-RmlD
SOURCE      synthetic DNA construct
  ORGANISM  synthetic DNA construct
REFERENCE   1  (bases 1 to 6256)
  AUTHORS   Nic Harmer
  TITLE     Direct Submission
  JOURNAL   Exported 10 Dec 2021 from SnapGene 2.6.2
            http://www.snapgene.com
FEATURES             Location/Qualifiers
     source          1..6256
                     /organism="synthetic DNA construct"
                     /mol_type="other DNA"
     promoter        1..19
                     /note="T7 promoter"
                     /note="promoter for bacteriophage T7 RNA polymerase"
     protein_bind    20..44
                     /bound_moiety="lac repressor encoded by lacI"
                     /note="lac operator"
                     /note="The lac repressor binds to the lac operator to 
                     inhibit transcription in E. coli. This inhibition can be 
                     relieved by adding lactose or 
                     isopropyl-beta-D-thiogalactopyranoside (IPTG)."
     CDS             89..1054
                     /codon_start=1
                     /note="RmlD-pNIC"
                     /translation="MHHHHHHSSGVDLGTENLYFQSMNILLFGKTGQVGWELQRALAPL
                     GNLIAFDVHSTDYCGDFSNPEGVAETVRSIRPDIIVNAAAHTAVDKAESEPEFAQLINA
                     TSVEAIAKAANEVGAWVIHYSTDYVFPGNGDMPWLETDATAPLNVYGETKLAGEKALQE
                     YCAKHLIFRTSWVYAGKGNNFAKTMLRLAKEREELAVINDQFGAPTGAELLADCTAHAI
                     RVALNKPDVAGLYHLVASGTTTWYDYAALVFEEARKAGIPLALNKLNAVPTTAYPTPAR
                     RPHNSRLNTEKFQQNFALVLPDWQVGVKRMLNELFTTTAI"
     CDS             92..109
                     /codon_start=1
                     /product="6xHis affinity tag"
                     /note="6xHis"
                     /translation="HHHHHH"
     CDS             134..154
                     /codon_start=1
                     /product="tobacco etch virus (TEV) protease recognition and
                     cleavage site"
                     /note="TEV site"
                     /translation="ENLYFQS"
     misc_feature    142..156
                     /note="Upper LIC"
     CDS             155..1054
                     /codon_start=1
                     /note="RmlD"
                     /translation="MNILLFGKTGQVGWELQRALAPLGNLIAFDVHSTDYCGDFSNPEG
                     VAETVRSIRPDIIVNAAAHTAVDKAESEPEFAQLINATSVEAIAKAANEVGAWVIHYST
                     DYVFPGNGDMPWLETDATAPLNVYGETKLAGEKALQEYCAKHLIFRTSWVYAGKGNNFA
                     KTMLRLAKEREELAVINDQFGAPTGAELLADCTAHAIRVALNKPDVAGLYHLVASGTTT
                     WYDYAALVFEEARKAGIPLALNKLNAVPTTAYPTPARRPHNSRLNTEKFQQNFALVLPD
                     WQVGVKRMLNELFTTTAI"
     misc_feature    complement(1056..1070)
                     /note="Lower LIC"
     CDS             1117..1134
                     /codon_start=1
                     /product="6xHis affinity tag"
                     /note="6xHis"
                     /translation="HHHHHH"
     primer_bind     complement(1164..1182)
                     /note="NHP1"
     primer_bind     complement(1187..1205)
                     /note="T7ter"
     terminator      1201..1248
                     /note="T7 terminator"
                     /note="transcription terminator for bacteriophage T7 RNA 
                     polymerase"
     rep_origin      1285..1740
                     /direction=RIGHT
                     /note="f1 ori"
                     /note="f1 bacteriophage origin of replication; arrow 
                     indicates direction of (+) strand synthesis"
     CDS             complement(1833..2648)
                     /codon_start=1
                     /product="aminoglycoside phosphotransferase"
                     /note="KanR"
                     /note="confers resistance to kanamycin in bacteria or G418 
                     (Geneticin(R)) in eukaryotes"
                     /translation="MSHIQRETSCSRPRLNSNMDADLYGYKWARDNVGQSGATIYRLYG
                     KPDAPELFLKHGKGSVANDVTDEMVRLNWLTEFMPLPTIKHFIRTPDDAWLLTTAIPGK
                     TAFQVLEEYPDSGENIVDALAVFLRRLHSIPVCNCPFNSDRVFRLAQAQSRMNNGLVDA
                     SDFDDERNGWPVEQVWKEMHKLLPFSPDSVVTHGDFSLDNLIFDEGKLIGCIDVGRVGI
                     ADRYQDLAILWNCLGEFSPSLQKRLFQKYGIDNPDMNKLQFHLMLDEFF"
     rep_origin      2770..3358
                     /direction=RIGHT
                     /note="ori"
                     /note="high-copy-number ColE1/pMB1/pBR322/pUC origin of 
                     replication"
     misc_feature    3544..3686
                     /note="bom"
                     /note="basis of mobility region from pBR322"
     CDS             complement(3788..3979)
                     /codon_start=1
                     /gene="rop"
                     /product="Rop protein, which maintains plasmids at low copy
                     number"
                     /note="rop"
                     /translation="MTKQEKTALNMARFIRSQTLTLLEKLNELDADEQADICESLHDHA
                     DELYRSCLARFGDDGENL"
     CDS             complement(4788..5870)
                     /codon_start=1
                     /gene="lacI"
                     /product="lac repressor"
                     /note="lacI"
                     /note="The lac repressor binds to the lac operator to 
                     inhibit transcription in E. coli. This inhibition can be 
                     relieved by adding lactose or 
                     isopropyl-beta-D-thiogalactopyranoside (IPTG)."
                     /translation="MKPVTLYDVAEYAGVSYQTVSRVVNQASHVSAKTREKVEAAMAEL
                     NYIPNRVAQQLAGKQSLLIGVATSSLALHAPSQIVAAIKSRADQLGASVVVSMVERSGV
                     EACKAAVHNLLAQRVSGLIINYPLDDQDAIAVEAACTNVPALFLDVSDQTPINSIIFSH
                     EDGTRLGVEHLVALGHQQIALLAGPLSSVSARLRLAGWHKYLTRNQIQPIAEREGDWSA
                     MSGFQQTMQMLNEGIVPTAMLVANDQMALGAMRAITESGLRVGADISVVGYDDTEDSSC
                     YIPPLTTIKQDFRLLGQTSVDRLLQLSQGQAVKGNQLLPVSLVKRKTTLAPNTQTASPR
                     ALADSLMQLARQVSRLESGQ"
     promoter        complement(5871..5948)
                     /gene="lacI"
                     /note="lacI promoter"
ORIGIN
        1 taatacgact cactataggg gaattgtgag cggataacaa ttcccctcta gaaataattt
       61 tgtttaactt taagaaggag atatacatat gcaccatcat catcatcatt cttctggtgt
      121 agatctgggt accgagaacc tgtacttcca atccatgaat atcctccttt ttggcaaaac
      181 agggcaggta ggttgggaac tacagcgtgc tctggcacct ttgggtaatt tgattgcttt
      241 tgatgttcac tctactgatt attgcggtga ttttagtaat cctgaaggtg tagctgaaac
      301 cgtaagaagc attcggccgg atattattgt caatgcagcc gctcacaccg cagtagacaa
      361 agcagaatca gaaccggagt ttgcacaatt aattaacgca acaagtgtcg aagcgattgc
      421 gaaagcagca aatgaagttg gagcctgggt tatccattac tcgactgatt acgtcttccc
      481 tggaaatggc gatatgccat ggctggagac ggatgcaacc gcaccactaa atgtttacgg
      541 tgaaaccaag ttagccggag aaaaagcgtt acaggaatat tgcgcgaagc atcttatttt
      601 ccggaccagc tgggtctatg caggaaaagg aaataacttc gccaaaacga tgttacgtct
      661 ggcaaaagag cgtgaagaat tagcggttat taacgatcag tttggtgcgc caacaggtgc
      721 tgaactgctg gctgattgta cagcacatgc cattcgtgtc gcactgaata aaccggatgt
      781 cgcaggcttg taccatttgg tagccagtgg taccacaacc tggtacgatt atgctgcgct
      841 ggtttttgaa gaggcgcgca aagcaggcat tccccttgca ctcaacaagc tcaacgcagt
      901 accaacaaca gcctatccta caccagctcg tcgtccacat aactctcgcc ttaatacaga
      961 aaaatttcag cagaactttg cgcttgtctt gcctgactgg caggttggcg tgaaacgaat
     1021 gctcaatgaa ttatttacga ctacagcaat ttaacagtaa aggtggatac ggatccgaat
     1081 tcgagctccg tcgacaagct tgcggccgca ctcgagcacc accaccacca ccactgagat
     1141 ccggctgcta acaaagcccg aaaggaagct gagttggctg ctgccaccgc tgagcaataa
     1201 ctagcataac cccttggggc ctctaaacgg gtcttgaggg gttttttgct gaaaggagga
     1261 actatatccg gattggcgaa tgggnnnnnn nnnnnnnnnn nnnnnnnnnn nnnnnnnnnn
     1321 nnnnnnnnnn nnnnnnnnnn nnnnnnnnnn nnnnnnnnnn nnnnnnnnnn nnnnnnnnnn
     1381 nnnnnnnnnn nnnnnnnnnn nnnnnnnncn nnnnnnnnnn nnnnnnnnnn nnnnnnnnnn
     1441 nnnnnnnnnn nnnnnnnnnn nnnnnnnnnn nnnnnnnnnn nnnnnnnnnn nnnnnnnnnn
     1501 annnnnnnnn nnnnnnnnnn nnnnnnnnnn nnnnnnnnnn nnnnnnnnnn cctttgacgt
     1561 tggagtccac gttctttaat agtggactct tgttccaaac tggaacaaca ctcaacccta
     1621 tctcggtcta ttcttttgat ttataaggga ttttgccgat ttcggcctat tggttaaaaa
     1681 atgagctgat ttaacaaaaa tttaacgcga attttaacaa aatattaacg tttacaattt
     1741 caggtggcac ttttcgggga aatgtgcgcg gaacccctat ttgtttattt ttctaaatac
     1801 attcaaatat gtatccgctc atgaattaat tcttagaaaa actcatcgag catcaaatga
     1861 aactgcaatt tattcatatc aggattatca ataccatatt tttgaaaaag ccgtttctgt
     1921 aatgaaggag aaaactcacc gaggcagttc cataggatgg caagatcctg gtatcggtct
     1981 gcgattccga ctcgtccaac atcaatacaa cctattaatt tcccctcgtc aaaaataagg
     2041 ttatcaagtg agaaatcacc atgagtgacg actgaatccg gtgagaatgg caaaagttta
     2101 tgcatttctt tccagacttg ttcaacaggc cagccattac gctcgtcatc aaaatcactc
     2161 gcatcaacca aaccgttatt cattcgtgat tgcgcctgag cgagacgaaa tacgcgatcg
     2221 ctgttaaaag gacaattaca aacaggaatc gaatgcaacc ggcgcaggaa cactgccagc
     2281 gcatcaacaa tattttcacc tgaatcagga tattcttcta atacctggaa tgctgttttc
     2341 ccggggatcg cagtggtgag taaccatgca tcatcaggag tacggataaa atgcttgatg
     2401 gtcggaagag gcataaattc cgtcagccag tttagtctga ccatctcatc tgtaacatca
     2461 ttggcaacgc tacctttgcc atgtttcaga aacaactctg gcgcatcggg cttcccatac
     2521 aatcgataga ttgtcgcacc tgattgcccg acattatcgc gagcccattt atacccatat
     2581 aaatcagcat ccatgttgga atttaatcgc ggcctagagc aagacgtttc ccgttgaata
     2641 tggctcataa caccccttgt attactgttt atgtaagcag acagttttat tgttcatgac
     2701 caaaatccct taacgtgagt tttcgttcca ctgagcgtca gaccccgtag aaaagatcaa
     2761 aggatcttct tgagatcctt tttttctgcg cgtaatctgc tgcttgcaaa caaaaaaacc
     2821 accgctacca gcggtggttt gtttgccgga tcaagagcta ccaactcttt ttccgaaggt
     2881 aactggcttc agcagagcgc agataccaaa tactgtcctt ctagtgtagc cgtagttagg
     2941 ccaccacttc aagaactctg tagcaccgcc tacatacctc gctctgctaa tcctgttacc
     3001 agtggctgct gccagtggcg ataagtcgtg tcttaccggg ttggactcaa gacgatagtt
     3061 accggataag gcgcagcggt cgggctgaac ggggggttcg tgcacacagc ccagcttgga
     3121 gcgaacgacc tacaccgaac tgagatacct acagcgtgag ctatgagaaa gcgccacgct
     3181 tcccgaaggg agaaaggcgg acaggtatcc ggtaagcggc agggtcggaa caggagagcg
     3241 cacgagggag cttccagggg gaaacgcctg gtatctttat agtcctgtcg ggtttcgcca
     3301 cctctgactt gagcgtcgat ttttgtgatg ctcgtcaggg gggcggagcc tatggaaaaa
     3361 cgccagcaac gcggcctttt tacggttcct ggccttttgc tggccttttg ctcacatgtt
     3421 ctttcctgcg ttatcccctg attctgtgga taaccgtatt accgcctttg agtgagctga
     3481 taccgctcgc cgcagccgaa cgaccgagcg cagcgagtca gtgagcgagg aagcggaaga
     3541 gcgcctgatg cggtattttc tccttacgca tctgtgcggt atttcacacc gcatatatgg
     3601 tgcactctca gtacaatctg ctctgatgcc gcatagttaa gccagtatac actccgctat
     3661 cgctacgtga ctgggtcatg gctgcgcccc gacacccgcc aacacccgct gacgcgccct
     3721 gacgggcttg tctgctcccg gcatccgctt acagacaagc tgtgaccgtc tccgggagct
     3781 gcatgtgtca gaggttttca ccgtcatcac cgaaacgcgc gaggcagctg cggtaaagct
     3841 catcagcgtg gtcgtgaagc gattcacaga tgtctgcctg ttcatccgcg tccagctcgt
     3901 tgagtttctc cagaagcgtt aatgtctggc ttctgataaa gcgggccatg ttaagggcgg
     3961 ttttttcctg tttggtcact gatgcctccg tgtaaggggg atttctgttc atgggggtaa
     4021 tgataccgat gaaacgagag aggatgctca cgatacgggt tactgatgat gaacatgccc
     4081 ggttactgga acgttgtgag ggtaaacaac tggcggtatg gatgcggcgg gaccagagaa
     4141 aaatcactca gggtcaatgc cagcgcttcg ttaatacaga tgtaggtgtt ccacagggta
     4201 gccagcagca tcctgcgatg cagatccgga acataatggt gcagggcgct gacttccgcg
     4261 tttccagact ttacgaaaca cggaaaccga agaccattca tgttgttgct caggtcgcag
     4321 acgttttgca gcagcagtcg cttcacgttc gctcgcgtat cggtgattca ttctgctaac
     4381 cagtaaggca accccgccag cctagccggg tcctcaacga caggagcacg atcatgcgca
     4441 cccgtggggc cgccatgccg gcgataatgg cctgcttctc gccgaaacgt ttggtggcgg
     4501 gaccagtgac gaaggcttga gcgagggcgt gcaagattcc gaataccgca agcgacaggc
     4561 cgatcatcgt cgcgctccag cgaaagcggt cctcgccgaa aatgacccag agcgctgccg
     4621 gcacctgtcc tacgagttgc atgataaaga agacagtcat aagtgcggcg acgatagtca
     4681 tgccccgcgc ccaccggaag gagctgactg ggttgaaggc tctcaagggc atcggtcgag
     4741 atcccggtgc ctaatgagtg agctaactta cattaattgc gttgcgctca ctgcccgctt
     4801 tccagtcggg aaacctgtcg tgccagctgc attaatgaat cggccaacgc gcggggagag
     4861 gcggtttgcg tattgggcgc cagggtggtt tttcttttca ccagtgagac gggcaacagc
     4921 tgattgccct tcaccgcctg gccctgagag agttgcagca agcggtccac gctggtttgc
     4981 cccagcaggc gaaaatcctg tttgatggtg gttaacggcg ggatataaca tgagctgtct
     5041 tcggtatcgt cgtatcccac taccgagata tccgcaccaa cgcgcagccc ggactcggta
     5101 atggcgcgca ttgcgcccag cgccatctga tcgttggcaa ccagcatcgc agtgggaacg
     5161 atgccctcat tcagcatttg catggtttgt tgaaaaccgg acatggcact ccagtcgcct
     5221 tcccgttccg ctatcggctg aatttgattg cgagtgagat atttatgcca gccagccaga
     5281 cgcagacgcg ccgagacaga acttaatggg cccgctaaca gcgcgatttg ctggtgaccc
     5341 aatgcgacca gatgctccac gcccagtcgc gtaccgtctt catgggagaa aataatactg
     5401 ttgatgggtg tctggtcaga gacatcaaga aataacgccg gaacattagt gcaggcagct
     5461 tccacagcaa tggcatcctg gtcatccagc ggatagttaa tgatcagccc actgacgcgt
     5521 tgcgcgagaa gattgtgcac cgccgcttta caggcttcga cgccgcttcg ttctaccatc
     5581 gacaccacca cgctggcacc cagttgatcg gcgcgagatt taatcgccgc gacaatttgc
     5641 gacggcgcgt gcagggccag actggaggtg gcaacgccaa tcagcaacga ctgtttgccc
     5701 gccagttgtt gtgccacgcg gttgggaatg taattcagct ccgccatcgc cgcttccact
     5761 ttttcccgcg ttttcgcaga aacgtggctg gcctggttca ccacgcggga aacggtctga
     5821 taagagacac cggcatactc tgcgacatcg tataacgtta ctggtttcac attcaccacc
     5881 ctgaattgac tctcttccgg gcgctatcat gccataccgc gaaaggtttt gcgccattcg
     5941 atggtgtccg ggatctcgac gctctccctt atgcgactcc tgcattagga agcagcccag
     6001 tagtaggttg aggccgttga gcaccgccgc cgcaaggaat ggtgcatgca aggagatggc
     6061 gcccaacagt cccccggcca cggggcctgc caccataccc acgccgaaac aagcgctcat
     6121 gagcccgaag tggcgagccc gatcttcccc atcggtgatg tcggcgatat aggcgccagc
     6181 aaccgcacct gtggcgccgg tgatgccggc cacgatgcgt ccggcgtaga ggatcgagat
     6241 ctcgatcccg cgaaat
//
